Addgene plasmid #99749: iMb-Notch-Mosaic (IR99.40)
Purpose: Rosa26 gene targeting vector to induce a Cre-dependent mosaic of cells expressing different membrane localized fluorescent proteins and Notch signalling genes
Depositing lab: Rui Benedito. Depositing organization: Centro Nacional de Investigaciones Cardiovasculares (CNIC). Publication: Dual ifgMosaic: A Versatile Method for Multispectral and Combinatorial Mosaic Gene-Function Analysis. Pontes-Quero S, Heredia L, Casquero-Garcia V, Fernandez-Chacon M, Luo W, Hermoso A, Bansal M, Garcia-Gonzalez I, Sanchez-Munoz MS, Perea JR, Galiana-Simal A, Rodriguez-Arabaolaza I, Del Olmo-Cabrera S, Rocha SF, Criado-Rodriguez LM, Giovinazzo G, Benedito R. Cell. 2017 Aug 10;170(4):800-814.e18. doi: 10.1016/j.cell.2017.07.031. PubMed 28802047.
Backbone
  Vector backbone: pBlueScript KS
  Total vector size (bp): 20127
  Vector type: Mammalian Expression, Mouse Targeting, Cre/Lox
  Selectable markers: Neomycin (select with G418)
Growth in bacteria
  Bacterial resistance: Ampicillin, 100 μg/mL
  Growth temperature: 30°C
  Growth strain: Stbl3
  Copy number: Low Copy
Gene/Insert
  Gene/Insert name: MbYFP, MbTomato, MbKate2, DN-Rbpj and NICD-PEST
  Species: M. musculus (mouse), Synthetic
Terms and licenses: Academic/Nonprofit Terms; Industry Terms: Not Available to Industry
How to cite: iMb-Notch-Mosaic (IR99.40) was a gift from Rui Benedito (Addgene plasmid # 99749 ; http://n2t.net/addgene:99749 ; RRID:Addgene_99749)
