[The description below was written by a language model from this plasmid's Addgene catalogue record and pLannotate feature annotations shown in this document.]
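Description:
iMb-Notch-Mosaic (IR99.40) is a mouse Rosa26 gene-targeting vector built on pBluescript KS, carrying AmpR, a ColE1/pUC-type origin and f1 ori for propagation in E. coli. The catalogue lists it as low copy. Left and right homology arms from Rosa26 intron 1 flank the payload for homologous recombination. An adenovirus splice acceptor follows the left arm, ahead of a CAG-type promoter (CMV enhancer, chicken β-actin promoter and chimeric intron). A PGK/EM7-driven NeoR/KanR cassette provides G418 selection of targeted cells.

Directly after the promoter lie three mutually incompatible Cre sites in tandem (loxN, lox2272, loxP). Their partners are placed further downstream, one in front of each of three successive cassettes that each end in a bGH poly(A) signal. The neomycin cassette and its poly(A) signals sit between the tandem sites and the first cassette, which suggests they block expression of the reporters until recombination. Cre then excises between one compatible pair, so each cell stochastically brings one cassette under the promoter. loxN recombination gives a GAP43-motif membrane-targeted YFP. lox2272 gives tdTomato with a NOTCH1 intracellular fragment (NICD-PEST in the catalogue) ending in a partial FLAG match. loxP gives membrane-targeted mKate2 with Rbpj, catalogued as dominant negative. Each cassette also contains an annotated H2B sequence whose role the record does not explain, and how the coding regions within a cassette are linked is not annotated. An FRT site and an IRES fragment lie before the right arm.

The result is a Cre-induced mosaic of differently coloured control, Notch gain-of-function and Notch loss-of-function cells within one tissue. The sizes on record disagree: 20,127 bp in the catalogue, 24,136 nt in the depositor sequence, and a partial 17,785 nt sequencing read lacking the backbone and left arm.
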