Features (pLannotate 1.2.2; 65 found; start..end, strand, type, name):
     24..128     +  promoter       AmpR promoter: bla
    129..989     +  CDS            AmpR: β-lactamase; bla; confers resistance to ampicillin, carbenicillin, and related antibiotics
   1160..1748    +  rep_origin     ori: high-copy-number ColE1/pMB1/pBR322/pUC origin of replication
   1931..2023    +  CDS            lacI (fragment): lac repressor; lacI; The lac repressor binds to the lac operator to inhibit transcription in E. coli. This inhibition can be relieved by adding lactose or isopropyl-β-D-thiogalactopyranoside (IPTG).
   2036..2057    +  protein_bind   CAP binding site: CAP binding activates transcription in the presence of cAMP. E. coli catabolite activator protein
   2072..2102    +  promoter       lac promoter: promoter for the E. coli lac operon
   2106..2128    +  protein_bind   lac operator (fragment): The lac repressor binds to the lac operator to inhibit transcription in E. coli. This inhibition can be relieved by adding lactose or isopropyl-β-D-thiogalactopyranoside (IPTG). lac repressor encoded by lacI
   2171..2189    +  promoter       T3 promoter: promoter for bacteriophage T3 RNA polymerase
   2202..2243    -  misc_feature   MCS (fragment): pBluescript multiple cloning site
   2263..2642    +  enhancer       CMV enhancer: human cytomegalovirus immediate early enhancer
   2643..2846    +  promoter       CMV promoter: human cytomegalovirus (CMV) immediate early promoter
   2842..2875    +  LTR            5' LTR (truncated) (fragment): truncated 5' long terminal repeat (LTR) from HIV-1
   2891..2909    +  promoter       T7 promoter: promoter for bacteriophage T7 RNA polymerase
   2950..3214    -  rep_origin     f1 ori (fragment) (sequence partly withheld): f1 bacteriophage origin of replication; arrow indicates direction of (+) strand synthesis
   3219..3374    -  CDS            lacZα (fragment): LacZα fragment of β-galactosidase; lacZ fragment
   3382..3400    +  promoter       T7 promoter: promoter for bacteriophage T7 RNA polymerase
   3419..4501    +  misc_feature   Rosa26 left arm: left homology arm from intron 1 of the mouse Rosa26 gene (Soriano, 1999)
   4508..4611    +  misc_feature   Ad SA: adenovirus major late transcript splice acceptor (Friedrich and Soriano, 1991)
   4625..5004    +  enhancer       CMV enhancer: human cytomegalovirus immediate early enhancer
   5006..5281    +  promoter       chicken β-actin promoter: No description available
   5282..6298    +  intron         chimeric intron: chimera between introns from chicken β-actin and rabbit β-globin
   6359..6392    +  protein_bind   loxN: Cre-mediated recombination occurs in the 8-bp core sequence (GTATACCT). loxN sites are compatible with each other, but incompatible with loxP or lox2272 sites. Cre recombinase
   6400..6433    +  protein_bind   lox2272: Cre-mediated recombination occurs in the 8-bp core sequence (GGATACTT). lox2272 sites are compatible with each other, but incompatible with loxP or loxN sites (Lee and Saito, 1988). Cre recombinase
   6442..6475    +  protein_bind   loxP: Cre-mediated recombination occurs in the 8-bp core sequence (GCATACAT). Cre recombinase
   6495..6516    +  CDS            mUkG1 (fragment): monomeric variant of Umikinoko-Green fluorescent protein
   6549..7048    +  promoter       PGK promoter: mouse phosphoglycerate kinase 1 promoter
   7060..7107    +  promoter       EM7 promoter: synthetic bacterial promoter&nbsp
   7126..7929    +  CDS            NeoR/KanR: aminoglycoside phosphotransferase from Tn5; aph(3')-II (or nptII); confers resistance to neomycin, kanamycin, and G418 (Geneticin®)
   7967..8191    +  polyA_signal   bGH poly(A) signal: bovine growth hormone polyadenylation signal
   8195..8216    +  promoter       SV40 promoter (fragment): SV40 enhancer and early promoter
   8247..8325    +  CDS            large T antigen (fragment): large T antigen from SV40 (simian virus 40)
   8348..8482    +  polyA_signal   SV40 poly(A) signal: SV40 polyadenylation signal
   8502..8535    +  protein_bind   loxN: Cre-mediated recombination occurs in the 8-bp core sequence (GTATACCT). loxN sites are compatible with each other, but incompatible with loxP or lox2272 sites. Cre recombinase
   8559..8624    +  CDS            gap43 (fragment): NEUM_CARAU - Experimental evidence at transcript level: Swiss-Prot protein existence level 2. This protein is associated with nerve growth. It is a major component of the motile 'growth cones' that form the tips of elongating axons. Plays a role in axonal and dendritic filopodia induction (By similarity). From Carassius auratus (Goldfish).
   8619..8650    +  misc_feature   MCS (fragment): multiple cloning site
   8664..9380    +  CDS            mEYFP: mEYFP is a basic (constitutively fluorescent) yellow fluorescent protein published in 2002, derived from Aequorea victoria. It is reported to be a very rapidly-maturing monomer.
   9474..9851    +  CDS            H2B: human histone H2B; HIST1H2BJ
   9989..10213   +  polyA_signal   bGH poly(A) signal: bovine growth hormone polyadenylation signal
  10217..10238   +  promoter       SV40 promoter (fragment): SV40 enhancer and early promoter
  10248..10281   +  protein_bind   lox2272: Cre-mediated recombination occurs in the 8-bp core sequence (GGATACTT). lox2272 sites are compatible with each other, but incompatible with loxP or loxN sites (Lee and Saito, 1988). Cre recombinase
  10325..11752   +  CDS            tdTomato: tdTomato is a basic (constitutively fluorescent) orange fluorescent protein published in 2004, derived from Discosoma sp.. It is reported to be a somewhat slowly-maturing tandem dimer with low acid sensitivity.
  11846..12223   +  CDS            H2B: human histone H2B; HIST1H2BJ
  12305..14665   +  CDS            NOTCH1 (fragment): NOTC1_HUMAN - Also known as TAN1. Experimental evidence at protein level: Swiss-Prot protein existence level 1. Functions as a receptor for membrane-bound ligands Jagged-1 (JAG1), Jagged-2 (JAG2) and Delta-1 (DLL1) to regulate cell-fate determination. Upon ligand activation through the released notch intracellular domain (NICD) it forms a transcriptional activator complex with RBPJ/RBPSUH and activates genes of the enhancer of split locus. Affects the implementation of differentiation, proliferation and apoptotic programs. Involved in angiogenesis; negatively regulates endothelial cell prolife
  14666..14688   +  CDS            3xFLAG (fragment): three tandem FLAG® epitope tags, followed by an enterokinase cleavage site
  14715..14939   +  polyA_signal   bGH poly(A) signal: bovine growth hormone polyadenylation signal
  14943..14964   +  promoter       SV40 promoter (fragment): SV40 enhancer and early promoter
  14974..15007   +  protein_bind   loxP: Cre-mediated recombination occurs in the 8-bp core sequence (GCATACAT). Cre recombinase
  15031..15096   +  CDS            gap43 (fragment): NEUM_CARAU - Experimental evidence at transcript level: Swiss-Prot protein existence level 2. This protein is associated with nerve growth. It is a major component of the motile 'growth cones' that form the tips of elongating axons. Plays a role in axonal and dendritic filopodia induction (By similarity). From Carassius auratus (Goldfish).
  15091..15122   +  misc_feature   MCS (fragment): multiple cloning site
  15136..15831   +  CDS            mKate2: mKate2 is a basic (constitutively fluorescent) red fluorescent protein published in 2009, derived from Entacmaea quadricolor. It is reported to be a rapidly-maturing monomer with moderate acid sensitivity.
  15934..16311   +  CDS            H2B: human histone H2B; HIST1H2BJ
  16402..17979   +  CDS            Rbpj: SUH_MOUSE - Also known as Igkjrb1, Igkrsbp, Rbpsuh. Experimental evidence at protein level: Swiss-Prot protein existence level 1. Transcriptional regulator that plays a central role in Notch signaling, a signaling pathway involved in cell-cell communication that regulates a broad spectrum of cell-fate determinations (PubMed:7566092). Acts as a transcriptional repressor when it is not associated with Notch proteins. When associated with some NICD product of Notch proteins (Notch intracellular domain), it acts as a transcriptional activator that activates transcription of Notch target genes (By
  18011..18235   +  polyA_signal   bGH poly(A) signal: bovine growth hormone polyadenylation signal
  18239..18260   +  promoter       SV40 promoter (fragment): SV40 enhancer and early promoter
  18287..18334   +  protein_bind   FRT: FLP-mediated recombination occurs in the 8-bp core sequence TCTAGAAA (Turan and Bode, 2011). FLP recombinase from the Saccharomyces cerevisiae 2μ plasmid
  18361..18666   +  misc_feature   IRES (fragment): internal ribosome entry site (IRES) of the encephalomyocarditis virus (EMCV)
  18702..18729   -  misc_feature   MCS (fragment): pBluescript multiple cloning site
  18741..18965   +  polyA_signal   bGH poly(A) signal: bovine growth hormone polyadenylation signal
  18969..18990   +  promoter       SV40 promoter (fragment): SV40 enhancer and early promoter
  19053..23393   +  misc_feature   Rosa26 right arm: right homology arm from intron 1 of the mouse Rosa26 gene (Soriano, 1999)
  23392..23411   +  misc_feature   MCS (fragment): pBluescript multiple cloning site
  23425..23484   -  misc_feature   MCS (fragment): pBluescript multiple cloning site
  23493..23511   -  promoter       T7 promoter: promoter for bacteriophage T7 RNA polymerase
  23519..23674   +  CDS            lacZα (fragment): LacZα fragment of β-galactosidase; lacZ fragment
  23679..24107   +  rep_origin     f1 ori (sequence partly withheld): f1 bacteriophage origin of replication; arrow indicates direction of (+) strand synthesis
>Addgene plasmid #99749 | iMb-Notch-Mosaic (IR99.40) | depositor full sequence | sequence record 199302 | Full Sequence
GTGGCACTTTTCGGGGAAATGTGCGCGGAACCCCTATTTGTTTATTTTTCTAAATACATTCAAATATGTA
TCCGCTCATGAGACAATAACCCTGATAAATGCTTCAATAATATTGAAAAAGGAAGAGTATGAGTATTCAA
CATTTCCGTGTCGCCCTTATTCCCTTTTTTGCGGCATTTTGCCTTCCTGTTTTTGCTCACCCAGAAACGC
TGGTGAAAGTAAAAGATGCTGAAGATCAGTTGGGTGCACGAGTGGGTTACATCGAACTGGATCTCAACAG
CGGTAAGATCCTTGAGAGTTTTCGCCCCGAAGAACGTTTTCCAATGATGAGCACTTTTAAAGTTCTGCTA
TGTGGCGCGGTATTATCCCGTATTGACGCCGGGCAAGAGCAACTCGGTCGCCGCATACACTATTCTCAGA
ATGACTTGGTTGAGTACTCACCAGTCACAGAAAAGCATCTTACGGATGGCATGACAGTAAGAGAATTATG
CAGTGCTGCCATAACCATGAGTGATAACACTGCGGCCAACTTACTTCTGACAACGATCGGAGGACCGAAG
GAGCTAACCGCTTTTTTGCACAACATGGGGGATCATGTAACTCGCCTTGATCGTTGGGAACCGGAGCTGA
ATGAAGCCATACCAAACGACGAGCGTGACACCACGATGCCTGTAGCAATGGCAACAACGTTGCGCAAACT
ATTAACTGGCGAACTACTTACTCTAGCTTCCCGGCAACAATTAATAGACTGGATGGAGGCGGATAAAGTT
GCAGGACCACTTCTGCGCTCGGCCCTTCCGGCTGGCTGGTTTATTGCTGATAAATCTGGAGCCGGTGAGC
GTGGGTCTCGCGGTATCATTGCAGCACTGGGGCCAGATGGTAAGCCCTCCCGTATCGTAGTTATCTACAC
GACGGGGAGTCAGGCAACTATGGATGAACGAAATAGACAGATCGCTGAGATAGGTGCCTCACTGATTAAG
CATTGGTAACTGTCAGACCAAGTTTACTCATATATACTTTAGATTGATTTAAAACTTCATTTTTAATTTA
AAAGGATCTAGGTGAAGATCCTTTTTGATAATCTCATGACCAAAATCCCTTAACGTGAGTTTTCGTTCCA
CTGAGCGTCAGACCCCGTAGAAAAGATCAAAGGATCTTCTTGAGATCCTTTTTTTCTGCGCGTAATCTGC
TGCTTGCAAACAAAAAAACCACCGCTACCAGCGGTGGTTTGTTTGCCGGATCAAGAGCTACCAACTCTTT
TTCCGAAGGTAACTGGCTTCAGCAGAGCGCAGATACCAAATACTGTCCTTCTAGTGTAGCCGTAGTTAGG
CCACCACTTCAAGAACTCTGTAGCACCGCCTACATACCTCGCTCTGCTAATCCTGTTACCAGTGGCTGCT
GCCAGTGGCGATAAGTCGTGTCTTACCGGGTTGGACTCAAGACGATAGTTACCGGATAAGGCGCAGCGGT
CGGGCTGAACGGGGGGTTCGTGCACACAGCCCAGCTTGGAGCGAACGACCTACACCGAACTGAGATACCT
ACAGCGTGAGCTATGAGAAAGCGCCACGCTTCCCGAAGGGAGAAAGGCGGACAGGTATCCGGTAAGCGGC
AGGGTCGGAACAGGAGAGCGCACGAGGGAGCTTCCAGGGGGAAACGCCTGGTATCTTTATAGTCCTGTCG
GGTTTCGCCACCTCTGACTTGAGCGTCGATTTTTGTGATGCTCGTCAGGGGGGCGGAGCCTATGGAAAAA
CGCCAGCAACGCGGCCTTTTTACGGTTCCTGGCCTTTTGCTGGCCTTTTGCTCACATGTTCTTTCCTGCG
TTATCCCCTGATTCTGTGGATAACCGTATTACCGCCTTTGAGTGAGCTGATACCGCTCGCCGCAGCCGAA
CGACCGAGCGCAGCGAGTCAGTGAGCGAGGAAGCGGAAGAGCGCCCAATACGCAAACCGCCTCTCCCCGC
GCGTTGGCCGATTCATTAATGCAGCTGGCACGACAGGTTTCCCGACTGGAAAGCGGGCAGTGAGCGCAAC
GCAATTAATGTGAGTTAGCTCACTCATTAGGCACCCCAGGCTTTACACTTTATGCTTCCGGCTCGTATGT
TGTGTGGAATTGTGAGCGGATAACAATTTCACACAGGAAACAGCTATGACCATGATTACGCCAAGCGCGC
AATTAACCCTCACTAAAGGGAACAAAAGCTGGGTACCGGGCCCCCCCTCGAGGTCGACGGTATCGATAAG
CTTCACGTGTTCGAAACGCGTTGACATTGATTATTGACTAGTTATTAATAGTAATCAATTACGGGGTCAT
TAGTTCATAGCCCATATATGGAGTTCCGCGTTACATAACTTACGGTAAATGGCCCGCCTGGCTGACCGCC
CAACGACCCCCGCCCATTGACGTCAATAATGACGTATGTTCCCATAGTAACGCCAATAGGGACTTTCCAT
TGACGTCAATGGGTGGAGTATTTACGGTAAACTGCCCACTTGGCAGTACATCAAGTGTATCATATGCCAA
GTACGCCCCCTATTGACGTCAATGACGGTAAATGGCCCGCCTGGCATTATGCCCAGTACATGACCTTATG
GGACTTTCCTACTTGGCAGTACATCTACGTATTAGTCATCGCTATTACCATGGTGATGCGGTTTTGGCAG
TACATCAATGGGCGTGGATAGCGGTTTGACTCACGGGGATTTCCAAGTCTCCACCCCATTGACGTCAATG
GGAGTTTGTTTTGGCACCAAAATCAACGGGACTTTCCAAAATGTCGTAACAACTCCGCCCCATTGACGCA
AATGGGCGGTAGGCGTGTACGGTGGGAGGTCTATATAAGCAGAGCTCTCTGGCTAACTAGAGAACCCACT
GCTTACTGGCTTATCGAAATTAATACGACTCACTATAGGGAGACCCAAGCTGGCTAGCGTTTAAACTTAA
GCTTGGTAC
[48 nt withheld, positions 2950-2997]
T
[91 nt withheld, positions 2999-3089]
G
[124 nt withheld, positions 3091-3214]
CCCATTCGCCATTCAGGCTGCGCAACTGTTGGGAAGGGCGATCGGTGCGGGCCTCTTCGCTATTACGCCA
GCTGGCGAAAGGGGGATGTGCTGCAAGGCGATTAAGTTGGGTAACGCCAGGGTTTTCCCAGTCACGACGT
TGTAAAACGACGGCCAGTGAGCGCGCGTAATACGACTCACTATAGGGCGAATTGGAGCTCCACCGCGGCA
GGCCCTCCGAGCGTGGTGGAGCCGTTCTGTGAGACAGCCGGGTACGAGTCGTGACGCTGGAAGGGGCAAG
CGGGTGGTGGGCAGGAATGCGGTCCGCCCTGCAGCAACCGGAGGGGGAGGGAGAAGGGAGCGGAAAAGTC
TCCACCGGACGCGGCCATGGCTCGGGGGGGGGGGGGCAGCGGAGGAGCGCTTCCGGCCGACGTCTCGTCG
CTGATTGGCTTCTTTTCCTCCCGCCGTGTGTGAAAACACAAATGGCGTGTTTTGGTTGGCGTAAGGCGCC
TGTCAGTTAACGGCAGCCGGAGTGCGCAGCCGCCGGCAGCCTCGCTCTGCCCACTGGGTGGGGCGGGAGG
TAGGTGGGGTGAGGCGAGCTGGACGTGCGGGCGCGGTCGGCCTCTGGCGGGGCGGGGGAGGGGAGGGAGG
GTCAGCGAAAGTAGCTCGCGCGCGAGCGGCCGCCCACCCTCCCCTTCCTCTGGGGGAGTCGTTTTACCCG
CCGCCGGCCGGGCCTCGTCGTCTGATTGGCTCTCGGGGCCCAGAAAACTGGCCCTTGCCATTGGCTCGTG
TTCGTGCAAGTTGAGTCCATCCGCCGGCCAGCGGGGGCGGCGAGGAGGCGCTCCCAGGTTCCGGCCCTCC
CCTCGGCCCCGCGCCGCAGAGTCTGGCCGCGCGCCCCTGCGCAACGTGGCAGGAAGCGCGCGCTGGGGGC
GGGGACGGGCAGTAGGGCTGAGCGGCTGCGGGGCGGGTGCAAGCACGTTTCCGACTTGAGTTGCCTCAAG
AGGGGCGTGCTGAGCCAGACCTCCATCGCGCACTCCGGGGAGTGGAGGGAAGGAGCGAGGGCTCAGTTGG
GCTGTTTTGGAGGCAGGAAGCACTTGCTCTCCCAAAGTCGCTCTGAGTTGTTATCAGTAAGGGAGCTGCA
GTGGAGTAGGCGGGGAGAAGGCCGCACCCTTCTCCGGAGGGGGGAGGGGAGTGTTGCAATACCTTTCTGG
GAGTTCTCTGCTGCCTCCTGGCTTCTGAGGACCGCCCTGGGCCTGGGAGAATCCCTTCCCCCTCTTCCCT
CGTGATCTGCAACTCCAGTCTTTCTAGCATCTGTAGGGCGCAGTAGTCCAGGGTTTCCTTGATGATGTCA
TACTTATCCTGTCCCTTTTTTTTCCACAGCTCGCGGTTGAGGACAAACTCTTCGCGGTCTTTCCAGTGGT
TAATTAAGTCGACATTGATTATTGACTAGTTATTAATAGTAATCAATTACGGGGTCATTAGTTCATAGCC
CATATATGGAGTTCCGCGTTACATAACTTACGGTAAATGGCCCGCCTGGCTGACCGCCCAACGACCCCCG
CCCATTGACGTCAATAATGACGTATGTTCCCATAGTAACGCCAATAGGGACTTTCCATTGACGTCAATGG
GTGGAGTATTTACGGTAAACTGCCCACTTGGCAGTACATCAAGTGTATCATATGCCAAGTACGCCCCCTA
TTGACGTCAATGACGGTAAATGGCCCGCCTGGCATTATGCCCAGTACATGACCTTATGGGACTTTCCTAC
TTGGCAGTACATCTACGTATTAGTCATCGCTATTACCATGGTCGAGGTGAGCCCCACGTTCTGCTTCACT
CTCCCCATCTCCCCCCCCTCCCCACCCCCAATTTTGTATTTATTTATTTTTTAATTATTTTGTGCAGCGA
TGGGGGCGGGGGGGGGGGGGGCGCGCGCCAGGCGGGGCGGGGCGGGGCGAGGGGCGGGGCGGGGCGAGGC
GGAGAGGTGCGGCGGCAGCCAATCAGAGCGGCGCGCTCCGAAAGTTTCCTTTTATGGCGAGGCGGCGGCG
GCGGCGGCCCTATAAAAAGCGAAGCGCGCGGCGGGCGGGAGTCGCTGCGCGCTGCCTTCGCCCCGTGCCC
CGCTCCGCCGCCGCCTCGCGCCGCCCGCCCCGGCTCTGACTGACCGCGTTACTCCCACAGGTGAGCGGGC
GGGACGGCCCTTCTCCTCCGGGCTGTAATTAGCGCTTGGTTTAATGACGGCTTGTTTCTTTTCTGTGGCT
GCGTGAAAGCCTTGAGGGGCTCCGGGAGGGCCCTTTGTGCGGGGGGAGCGGCTCGGGGGGTGCGTGCGTG
TGTGTGTGCGTGGGGAGCGCCGCGTGCGGCTCCGCGCTGCCCGGCGGCTGTGAGCGCTGCGGGCGCGGCG
CGGGGCTTTGTGCGCTCCGCAGTGTGCGCGAGGGGAGCGCGGCCGGGGGCGGTGCCCCGCGGTGCGGGGG
GGGCTGCGAGGGGAACAAAGGCTGCGTGCGGGGTGTGTGCGTGGGGGGGTGAGCAGGGGGTGTGGGCGCG
TCGGTCGGGCTGCAACCCCCCCTGCACCCCCCTCCCCGAGTTGCTGAGCACGGCCCGGCTTCGGGTGCGG
GGCTCCGTACGGGGCGTGGCGCGGGGCTCGCCGTGCCGGGCGGGGGGTGGCGGCAGGTGGGGGTGCCGGG
CGGGGCGGGGCCGCCTCGGGCCGGGGAGGGCTCGGGGGAGGGGCGCGGCGGCCCCCGGAGCGCCGGCGGC
TGTCGAGGCGCGGCGAGCCGCAGCCATTGCCTTTTATGGTAATCGTGCGAGAGGGCGCAGGGACTTCCTT
TGTCCCAAATCTGTGCGGAGCCGAAATCTGGGAGGCGCCGCCGCACCCCCTCTAGCGGGCGCGGGGCGAA
GCGGTGCGGCGCCGGCAGGAAGGAAATGGGCGGGGAGGGCCTTCGTGCGTCGCCGCGCCGCCGTCCCCTT
CTCCCTCTCCAGCCTCGGGGCTGTCCGCGGGGGGACGGCTGCCTTCGGGGGGGACGGGGCAGGGCGGGGT
TCGGCTTCTGGCGTGTGACCGGCGGCTCTAGAGCCTCTGCTAACCATGTTCATGCCTTCTTCTTTTTCCT
ACAGCTCCTGGGCAACGTGCTGGTTATTGTGCTGTCTCATCATTTTGGCAAAGAATTCCTCGAGATAACT
TCGTATAGTATACCTTATACGAAGTTATCGAGCTCATAACTTCGTATAGGATACTTTATACGAAGTTATA
ACTCGAGATAACTTCGTATAGCATACATTATACGAAGTTATACCGGCAGATCTCGCCACCATGGTGAGTG
TGATTACAGAGGCTAGCTTGGCTGCAGGTCGTCGAAATTCTACCGGGTAGGGGAGGCGCTTTTCCCAAGG
CAGTCTGGAGCATGCGCTTTAGCAGCCCCGCTGGGCACTTGGCGCTACACAAGTGGCCTCTGGCCTCGCA
CACATTCCACATCCACCGGTAGGCGCCAACCGGCTCCGTTCTTTGGTGGCCCCTTCGCGCCACCTTCTAC
TCCTCCCCTAGTCAGGAAGTTCCCCCCCGCCCCGCAGCTCGCGTCGTGCAGGACGTGACAAATGGAAGTA
GCACGTCTCACTAGTCTCGTGCAGATGGACAGCACCGCTGAGCAATGGAAGCGGGTAGGCCTTTGGGGCA
GCGGCCAATAGCAGCTTTGCTCCTTCGCTTTCTGGGCTCAGAGGCTGGGAAGGGGTGGGTCCGGGGGCGG
GCTCAGGGGCGGGCTCAGGGGCGGGGCGGGCGCCCGAAGGTCCTCCGGAGGCCCGGCATTCTGCACGCTT
CAAAAGCGCACGTCTGCCGCGCTGTTCTCCTCTTCCTCATCTCCGGGCCTTTCGACCTGCAGCCTGTTGA
CAATTAATCATCGGCATAGTATATCGGCATAGTATAATACGACAAGGTGAGGAACTAAACCATGGGATCG
GCCATTGAACAAGATGGATTGCACGCAGGTTCTCCGGCCGCTTGGGTGGAGAGGCTATTCGGCTATGACT
GGGCACAACAGACAATCGGCTGCTCTGATGCCGCCGTGTTCCGGCTGTCAGCGCAGGGGCGCCCGGTTCT
TTTTGTCAAGACCGACCTGTCCGGTGCCCTGAATGAACTGCAGGACGAGGCAGCGCGGCTATCGTGGCTG
GCCACGACGGGCGTTCCTTGCGCAGCTGTGCTCGACGTTGTCACTGAAGCGGGAAGGGACTGGCTGCTAT
TGGGCGAAGTGCCGGGGCAGGATCTCCTGTCATCTCACCTTGCTCCTGCCGAGAAAGTATCCATCATGGC
TGATGCAATGCGGCGGCTGCATACGCTTGATCCGGCTACCTGCCCATTCGACCACCAAGCGAAACATCGC
ATCGAGCGAGCACGTACTCGGATGGAAGCCGGTCTTGTCGATCAGGATGATCTGGACGAAGAGCATCAGG
GGCTCGCGCCAGCCGAACTGTTCGCCAGGCTCAAGGCGCGCATGCCCGACGGCGATGATCTCGTCGTGAC
CCATGGCGATGCCTGCTTGCCGAATATCATGGTGGAAAATGGCCGCTTTTCTGGATTCATCGACTGTGGC
CGGCTGGGTGTGGCGGACCGCTATCAGGACATAGCGTTGGCTACCCGTGATATTGCTGAAGAGCTTGGCG
GCGAATGGGCTGACCGCTTCCTCGTGCTTTACGGTATCGCCGCTCCCGATTCGCAGCGCATCGCCTTCTA
TCGCCTTCTTGACGAGTTCTTCTGAGGGGATCAATTCTCTAGAGCTCGCTGATCAGCCTCGACTGTGCCT
TCTAGTTGCCAGCCATCTGTTGTTTGCCCCTCCCCCGTGCCTTCCTTGACCCTGGAAGGTGCCACTCCCA
CTGTCCTTTCCTAATAAAATGAGGAAATTGCATCGCATTGTCTGAGTAGGTGTCATTCTATTCTGGGGGG
TGGGGTGGGGCAGGACAGCAAGGGGGAGGATTGGGAAGACAATAGCAGGCATGCTGGGGATGCGGTGGGC
TCTATGGCTTCTGAGGCGGAAAGAACCAGCTGGGGCTCGACTAGAGCTTGCGGAACCCTTCGTAATCAGC
CATACCACATTTGTAGAGGTTTTACTTGCTTTAAAAAACCTCCCACACCTCCCCCTGAACCTGAAACATA
AAATGAATGCAATTGTTGTTGTTAACTTGTTTATTGCAGCTTATAATGGTTACAAATAAAGCAATAGCAT
CACAAATTTCACAAATAAAGCATTTTTTTCACTGCATTCTAGTTGTGGTTTGTCCAAACTCATCAATGTA
TCTTATCATGTCTGGATCTGACATGGTAAGTAAGCTTATAACTTCGTATAGTATACCTTATACGAAGTTA
TGGCGCGCCTAATTCACAGCCACCATGCTGTGCTGCATCAGAAGAACTAAACCGGTTGAGAAGAATGAAG
AGGCCGATCAGGAGCTGCAGTCGACGGTACCGCGGGCCCGGGATCCACCGGTCGCCACCATGGTGAGCAA
GGGCGAGGAGCTGTTCACCGGGGTGGTGCCCATCCTGGTCGAGCTGGACGGCGACGTAAACGGCCACAAG
TTCAGCGTGTCCGGCGAGGGCGAGGGCGATGCCACCTACGGCAAGCTGACCCTGAAGTTCATCTGCACCA
CCGGCAAGCTGCCCGTGCCCTGGCCCACCCTCGTGACCACCTTCGGCTACGGCCTGCAGTGCTTCGCCCG
CTACCCCGACCACATGAAGCAGCACGACTTCTTCAAGTCCGCCATGCCCGAAGGCTACGTCCAGGAGCGC
ACCATCTTCTTCAAGGACGACGGCAACTACAAGACCCGCGCCGAGGTGAAGTTCGAGGGCGACACCCTGG
TGAACCGCATCGAGCTGAAGGGCATCGACTTCAAGGAGGACGGCAACATCCTGGGGCACAAGCTGGAGTA
CAACTACAACAGCCACAACGTCTATATCATGGCCGACAAGCAGAAGAACGGCATCAAGGTGAACTTCAAG
ATCCGCCACAACATCGAGGACGGCAGCGTGCAGCTCGCCGACCACTACCAGCAGAACACCCCCATCGGCG
ACGGCCCCGTGCTGCTGCCCGACAACCACTACCTGAGCTACCAGTCCAAGCTGAGCAAAGACCCCAACGA
GAAGCGCGATCACATGGTCCTGCTGGAGTTCGTGACCGCCGCCGGGATCACTCTCGGCATGGACGAGCTG
TACAAGGGCAGTGGAGAGGGCAGAGGAAGTCTGCTAACATGCGGTGACGTCGAGGAGAATCCTGGCCCAG
AATTCTGTGTGGATACCTACCGCTACATCATGCCAGAGCCAGCGAAGTCTGCTCCCGCCCCGAAAAAGGG
CTCCAAGAAGGCGGTGACTAAGGCGCAGAAGAAAGGCGGCAAGAAGCGCAAGCGCAGCCGCAAGGAGAGC
TATTCCATCTATGTGTACAAGGTTCTGAAGCAGGTCCACCCTGACACCGGCATTTCGTCCAAGGCCATGG
GCATCATGAACTCGTTTGTGAACGACATTTTCGAGCGCATCGCAGGTGAGGCTTCCCGCCTGGCGCATTA
CAACAAGCGCTCGACCATCACCTCCAGGGAGATCCAGACGGCCGTGCGCCTGCTGCTGCCTGGGGAGTTG
GCCAAGCACGCCGTGTCCGAGGGCACTAAGGCCATCACCAAGTACACCAGCGCTAAGGATCCACCGGTCG
CCTGAAGTGGAGAGGGCAGAGGAAGTCTGCTAACATGCGGTGACGTCGAGGAGAATCCTGGCCCAGAATT
CTGCAGATATCCAGCACAGTGGCGGCCGCTCGAGTCTAGGCGCGCCAGCCTCGACTGTGCCTTCTAGTTG
CCAGCCATCTGTTGTTTGCCCCTCCCCCGTGCCTTCCTTGACCCTGGAAGGTGCCACTCCCACTGTCCTT
TCCTAATAAAATGAGGAAATTGCATCGCATTGTCTGAGTAGGTGTCATTCTATTCTGGGGGGTGGGGTGG
GGCAGGACAGCAAGGGGGAGGATTGGGAAGACAATAGCAGGCATGCTGGGGATGCGGTGGGCTCTATGGC
TTCTGAGGCGGAAAGAACCAGCTGGGGAGATCTATAACTTCGTATAGGATACTTTATACGAAGTTATGGT
ACCGGCGCGCCGATCCATGGGTTGCTGTTTCTCCAAGACCATGGTGAGCAAGGGAGAGGAGGTCATCAAA
GAGTTCATGCGCTTCAAGGTGCGCATGGAGGGCTCCATGAACGGCCACGAGTTCGAGATCGAGGGCGAGG
GCGAGGGCCGCCCCTACGAGGGCACCCAGACCGCCAAGCTGAAGGTGACCAAGGGCGGCCCCCTGCCCTT
CGCCTGGGACATCCTGTCCCCCCAGTTCATGTACGGCTCCAAGGCGTACGTGAAGCACCCCGCCGACATC
CCCGATTACAAGAAGCTGTCCTTCCCCGAGGGCTTCAAGTGGGAGCGCGTGATGAACTTCGAGGACGGCG
GTCTGGTGACCGTGACCCAGGACTCCTCCCTGCAGGACGGCACGCTGATCTACAAGGTGAAGATGCGCGG
CACCAACTTCCCCCCCGACGGCCCCGTAATGCAGAAGAAGACCATGGGCTGGGAGGCCTCCACCGAGCGC
CTGTACCCCCGCGACGGCGTGCTGAAGGGCGAGATCCACCAGGCCCTGAAGCTGAAGGACGGCGGCCACT
ACCTGGTGGAGTTCAAGACCATCTACATGGCCAAGAAGCCCGTGCAACTGCCCGGCTACTACTACGTGGA
CACCAAGCTGGACATCACCTCCCACAACGAGGACTACACCATCGTGGAACAGTACGAGCGCTCCGAGGGC
CGCCACCACCTGTTCCTGGGGCATGGCACCGGCAGCACCGGCAGCGGCAGCTCCGGCACCGCCTCCTCCG
AGGACAACAACATGGCCGTCATCAAAGAGTTCATGCGCTTCAAGGTGCGCATGGAGGGCTCCATGAACGG
CCACGAGTTCGAGATCGAGGGCGAGGGCGAGGGCCGCCCCTACGAGGGCACCCAGACCGCCAAGCTGAAG
GTGACCAAGGGCGGCCCCCTGCCCTTCGCCTGGGACATCCTGTCCCCCCAGTTCATGTACGGCTCCAAGG
CGTACGTGAAGCACCCCGCCGACATCCCCGATTACAAGAAGCTGTCCTTCCCCGAGGGCTTCAAGTGGGA
GCGCGTGATGAACTTCGAGGACGGCGGTCTGGTGACCGTGACCCAGGACTCCTCCCTGCAGGACGGCACG
CTGATCTACAAGGTGAAGATGCGCGGCACCAACTTCCCCCCCGACGGCCCCGTAATGCAGAAGAAGACCA
TGGGCTGGGAGGCCTCCACCGAGCGCCTGTACCCCCGCGACGGCGTGCTGAAGGGCGAGATCCACCAGGC
CCTGAAGCTGAAGGACGGCGGCCGCTACCTGGTGGAGTTCAAGACCATCTACATGGCCAAGAAGCCCGTG
CAACTGCCCGGCTACTACTACGTGGACACCAAGCTGGACATCACCTCCCACAACGAGGACTACACCATCG
TGGAACAGTACGAGCGCTCCGAGGGCCGCCACCACCTGTTCCTGTACGGCATGGACGAGCTGTACAAGGG
CAGTGGAGAGGGCAGAGGAAGTCTGCTAACATGCGGTGACGTCGAGGAGAATCCTGGCCCAGAATTCTGT
GTGGATACCTACCGCTACATCATGCCAGAGCCAGCGAAGTCTGCTCCCGCCCCGAAAAAGGGCTCCAAGA
AGGCGGTGACTAAGGCGCAGAAGAAAGGCGGCAAGAAGCGCAAGCGCAGCCGCAAGGAGAGCTATTCCAT
CTATGTGTACAAGGTTCTGAAGCAGGTCCACCCTGACACCGGCATTTCGTCCAAGGCCATGGGCATCATG
AACTCGTTTGTGAACGACATTTTCGAGCGCATCGCAGGTGAGGCTTCCCGCCTGGCGCATTACAACAAGC
GCTCGACCATCACCTCCAGGGAGATCCAGACGGCCGTGCGCCTGCTGCTGCCTGGGGAGTTGGCCAAGCA
CGCCGTGTCCGAGGGCACTAAGGCCATCACCAAGTACACCAGCGCTAAGGATCCACCGGTCGCCGGCAGT
GGAGAGGGCAGAGGAAGTCTGCTAACATGCGGTGACGTCGAGGAGAATCCTGGCCCAGAATTCCCTGAGG
GCTTCAAAGTGTCTGAGGCCAGCAAGAAGAAGCGGCGGGAGCCCCTCGGCGAGGACTCCGTGGGCCTCAA
GCCCCTGAAGAACGCTTCAGACGGTGCCCTCATGGACGACAACCAGAATGAGTGGGGGGACGAGGACCTG
GAGACCAAGAAGTTCCGGTTCGAGGAGCCCGTGGTTCTGCCTGACCTGGACGACCAGACAGACCACCGGC
AGTGGACTCAGCAGCACCTGGATGCCGCTGACCTGCGCATGTCTGCCATGGCCCCCACACCGCCCCAGGG
TGAGGTTGACGCCGACTGCATGGACGTCAATGTCCGCGGGCCTGATGGCTTCACCCCGCTCATGATCGCC
TCCTGCAGCGGGGGCGGCCTGGAGACGGGCAACAGCGAGGAAGAGGAGGACGCGCCGGCCGTCATCTCCG
ACTTCATCTACCAGGGCGCCAGCCTGCACAACCAGACAGACCGCACGGGCGAGACCGCCTTGCACCTGGC
CGCCCGCTACTCACGCTCTGATGCCGCCAAGCGCCTGCTGGAGGCCAGCGCAGATGCCAACATCCAGGAC
AACATGGGCCGCACCCCGCTGCATGCGGCTGTGTCTGCCGACGCACAAGGTGTCTTCCAGATCCTGATCC
GGAACCGAGCCACAGACCTGGATGCCCGCATGCATGATGGCACGACGCCACTGATCCTGGCTGCCCGCCT
GGCCGTGGAGGGCATGCTGGAGGACCTCATCAACTCACACGCCGACGTCAACGCCGTAGATGACCTGGGC
AAGTCCGCCCTGCACTGGGCCGCCGCCGTGAACAATGTGGATGCCGCAGTTGTGCTCCTGAAGAACGGGG
CTAACAAAGATATGCAGAACAACAGGGAGGAGACACCCCTGTTTCTGGCCGCCCGGGAGGGCAGCTACGA
GACCGCCAAGGTGCTGCTGGACCACTTTGCCAACCGGGACATCACGGATCATATGGACCGCCTGCCGCGC
GACATCGCACAGGAGCGCATGCATCACGACATCGTGAGGCTGCTGGACGAGTACAACCTGGTGCGCAGCC
CGCAGCTGCACGGAGCCCCGCTGGGGGGCACGCCCACCCTGTCGCCCCCGCTCTGCTCGCCCAACGGCTA
CCTGGGCAGCCTCAAGCCCGGCGTGCAGGGCAAGAAGGTCCGCAAGCCCAGCAGCAAAGGCCTGGCCTGT
GGAAGCAAGGAGGCCAAGGACCTCAAGGCACGGAGGAAGAAGTCCCAGGATGGCAAGGGCTGCCTGCTGG
ACAGCTCCGGCATGCTCTCGCCCGTGGACTCCCTGGAGTCACCCCATGGCTACCTGTCAGACGTGGCCTC
GCCGCCACTGCTGCCCTCCCCGTTCCAGCAGTCTCCGTCCGTGCCCCTCAACCACCTGCCTGGGATGCCC
GACACCCACCTGGGCATCGGGCACCTGAACGTGGCGGCCAAGCCCGAGATGGCGGCGCTGGGTGGGGGCG
GCCGGCTGGCCTTTGAGACTGGCCCACCTCGTCTCTCCCACCTGCCTGTGGCCTCTGGCACCAGCACCGT
CCTGGGCTCCAGCAGCGGAGGGGCCCTGAATTTCACTGTGGGCGGGTCCACCAGTTTGAATGGTCAATGC
GAGTGGCTGTCCCGGCTGCAGAGCGGCATGGTGCCGAACCAATACAACCCTCTGCGGGGGAGTGTGGCAC
CAGGCCCCCTGAGCACACAGGCCCCCTCCCTGCAGCATGGCATGGTAGGCCCGCTGCACAGTAGCCTTGC
TGCCAGCGCCCTGTCCCAGATGATGAGCTACCAGGGCCTGCCCAGCACCCGGCTGGCCACCCAGCCTCAC
CTGGTGCAGACCCAGCAGGTGCAGCCACAAAACTTACAGATGCAGCAGCAGAACCTGCAGCCAGCAAACA
TCCAGCAGCAGCAAAGCCTGCAGCCGCCACCACCACCACCACAGCCGCACCTTGGCGTGAGCTCAGCAGC
CAGCGGCCACCTGGGCCGGAGCTTCCTGAGTGGAGAGCCGAGCCAGGCAGACGTGCAGCCACTGGGCCCC
AGCAGCCTGGCGGTGCACACTATTCTGCCCCAGGAGAGCCCCGCCCTGCCCACGTCGCTGCCATCCTCGC
TGGTCCCACCCGTGACCGCAGCCCAGTTCCTGACGCCCCCCTCGCAGCACAGCTACTCCTCGCCTGTGGA
CAACACCCCCAGCCACCAGCTACAGGTGCCTGAGCACCCCTTCCTGACCCCTTCGCCGGAGTCGCCCGAC
CAATGGTCGTCCTCGTCGCCGCACTCTAATGTGTCTGACTGGTCTGAGGGCGTGTCGTCGCCCCCGCCCT
CCATGCAGTCCCAGATCGCGCGCATCCCGGAGGCCTTCAAGGACTACAAGGATGACGATGACAAATAAGG
CGCGCCCTCGAGAGCCTCGACTGTGCCTTCTAGTTGCCAGCCATCTGTTGTTTGCCCCTCCCCCGTGCCT
TCCTTGACCCTGGAAGGTGCCACTCCCACTGTCCTTTCCTAATAAAATGAGGAAATTGCATCGCATTGTC
TGAGTAGGTGTCATTCTATTCTGGGGGGTGGGGTGGGGCAGGACAGCAAGGGGGAGGATTGGGAAGACAA
TAGCAGGCATGCTGGGGATGCGGTGGGCTCTATGGCTTCTGAGGCGGAAAGAACCAGCTGGGGACTAGTA
TAACTTCGTATAGCATACATTATACGAAGTTATGGCGCGCCTAATTCACAGCCACCATGCTGTGCTGCAT
CAGAAGAACTAAGCCGGTTGAGAAGAATGAAGAGGCCGATCAGGAGCTGCAGTCGACGGTACCGCGGGCC
CGGGATCCACCGGTCGCCACCATGGTGAGCGAGCTGATTAAGGAGAACATGCACATGAAGCTCTACATGG
AGGGCACCGTGAACAACCACCACTTCAAGTGCACATCCGAGGGCGAAGGCAAGCCCTACGAGGGCACCCA
GACCATGAGAATCAAGGCGGTCGAGGGCGGCCCTCTCCCCTTCGCCTTCGACATCCTGGCTACCAGCTTC
ATGTACGGCAGCAAAACCTTCATCAACCACACCCAGGGCATCCCCGACTTCTTTAAGCAGTCCTTCCCCG
AGGGCTTCACATGGGAGAGAGTCACCACATACGAAGACGGGGGCGTGCTGACCGCTACCCAGGACACCAG
CCTCCAGGACGGCTGCCTCATCTACAACGTCAAGATCAGAGGGGTGAACTTCCCATCCAACGGCCCTGTG
ATGCAGAAGAAAACACTCGGCTGGGAGGCCTCCACCGAGACCCTGTACCCCGCTGACGGCGGCCTGGAAG
GCAGAGCCGACATGGCCCTGAAGCTCGTGGGCGGGGGCCACCTGATCTGCAACTTGAAGACCACATACAG
ATCCAAGAAACCCGCTAAGAACCTCAAGATGCCCGGCGTCTACTATGTGGACAGAAGACTGGAAAGAATC
AAGGAGGCCGACAAAGAGACCTACGTCGAGCAGCACGAGGTGGCTGTGGCCAGATACTGCGACCTCCCTA
GCAAACTGGGGCACAGAATGTACAAGGGCAGTGGAGAGGGCAGAGGAAGTCTGCTAACATGCGGTGACGT
CGAGGAGAATCCTGGCCCAGAATTCTGTGTGGATACCTACCGCTACATCATGCCAGAGCCAGCGAAGTCT
GCTCCCGCCCCGAAAAAGGGCTCCAAGAAGGCGGTGACTAAGGCGCAGAAGAAAGGCGGCAAGAAGCGCA
AGCGCAGCCGCAAGGAGAGCTATTCCATCTATGTGTACAAGGTTCTGAAGCAGGTCCACCCTGACACCGG
CATTTCGTCCAAGGCCATGGGCATCATGAACTCGTTTGTGAACGACATTTTCGAGCGCATCGCAGGTGAG
GCTTCCCGCCTGGCGCATTACAACAAGCGCTCGACCATCACCTCCAGGGAGATCCAGACGGCCGTGCGCC
TGCTGCTGCCTGGGGAGTTGGCCAAGCACGCCGTGTCCGAGGGCACTAAGGCCATCACCAAGTACACCAG
CGCTAAGGATCCACCGGTCGCCGGCAGTGGAGAGGGCAGAGGAAGTCTGCTAACATGCGGTGACGTCGAG
GAGAATCCTGGCCCAGAATTCCCAGTAATGCCCTCCGGTTTTCCTCAGTCTCCACGTACGTCCCCGAGGG
CGCGTCCCAAAACCCGGATAACCGGAGCGCTCCCCATGGACTACTCGGAGGGCTTGTCCGCGGAGGAGCG
GCCTGCGCATGCTCCATCGGCGGGGAAGTTTGGTGAGCGGCCTCCACCCAAACGACTCACTAGGGAAGCT
ATGCGAAACTATTTAAAAGAACGAGGGGATCAAACAGTGCTCATTCTTCATGCAAAAGTCGCACAGAAGT
CTTACGGAAATGAAAAACGATTTTTTTGCCCTCCTCCTTGTGTGTATCTTATGGGCAGTGGTTGGAAGAA
AAAAAAAGAGCAAATGGAACGAGATGGATGTTCTGAACAAGAGTCTCAACCCTGTGCGTTTATTGGAATA
GGAAACAGTGACCAAGAAATGCAGCAGCTGAACTTGGAAGGGAAGAACTACTGTACAGCCAAAACATTGT
ACATATCTGATTCAGACAAGAGAAAACATTTCATGTTGTCTGTAAAGATGTTCTATGGCAACAGCGATGA
CATTGGTGTGTTCCTCAGCAAGCGGATAAAGGTCATCTCCAAACCCTCCAAAAAGAAGCAGTCACTGAAA
AATGCTGACTTGTGCATTGCTTCAGGAACGAAGGTGGCACTGTTCAATCACCTTCGGTCCCAGACAGTTA
GTACCAGGTACCTGCATGTAGAAGGAGGGAATTTCCACGCCAGTTCACAACAGTGGGGAGCATTTTACAT
CCATCTCTTGGACGACGACGAGTCGGAAGGAGAGGAGTTCACAGTTAGAGATGGCTACATCCATTACGGG
CAGACTGTCAAGCTTGTGTGCTCAGTGACTGGCATGGCACTCCCAAGATTGATAATTAGGAAAGTTGATA
AGCAGACGGCATTACTGGATGCAGACGACCCTGTATCACAACTCCACAAATGTGCATTTTACCTTAAGGA
TACAGAAAGAATGTACTTGTGCCTTTCTCAAGAAAGAATAATCCAATTTCAGGCCACTCCATGTCCAAAA
GAACAAAATAAGGAAATGATAAACGATGGAGCTTCCTGGACAATCATTAGCACAGACAAGGCCGAGTACA
CGTTCTATGAGGGAATGGGCCCCGTCCTTGCCCCAGTCACCCCTGTGCCTGTCGTAGAAAGTCTTCAGTT
GAATGGCGGCGGGGACGTAGCAATGCTTGAACTTACAGGACAAAACTTTACTCCAAATTTAAGAGTGTGG
TTTGGGGATGTAGAAGCCGAAACAATGTACAGATGTGGAGAGAGCATGCTCTGTGTGGTCCCAGACATTT
CTGCATTCCGGGAAGGTTGGAGATGGGTCCGCCAGCCAGTCCAGGTTCCAGTGACTTTGGTCCGAAATGA
CGGGGTCATTTACTCCACCAGCCTTACCTTCACCTACACACCAGAGCCAGGGCCGAGGCCACACTGCAGC
GCTGCAGGAGCGATTCTCAGAGCCAACTCCAGCCAAGTGCCCTCCAATGAGTCAAACACAAACAGCGAGG
GGAATTACACAAATGCCAGCACAAATTCTACCAGTGTCACATCGTCCACAGCAACCGTGGTGTCCTAACT
CTCGAGTCTAGGCGCGCCAGCCTCGACTGTGCCTTCTAGTTGCCAGCCATCTGTTGTTTGCCCCTCCCCC
GTGCCTTCCTTGACCCTGGAAGGTGCCACTCCCACTGTCCTTTCCTAATAAAATGAGGAAATTGCATCGC
ATTGTCTGAGTAGGTGTCATTCTATTCTGGGGGGTGGGGTGGGGCAGGACAGCAAGGGGGAGGATTGGGA
AGACAATAGCAGGCATGCTGGGGATGCGGTGGGCTCTATGGCTTCTGAGGCGGAAAGAACCAGCTGGGGG
CGGCCGCGATCAATTCGGTACCGAAGTTCCTATTCCGAAGTTCCTATTCTCTAGAAAGTATAGGAACTTC
CTCGAGGGTACCCCAATTCCGCCCCCCCCCCCCCCCTAACGTTACTGGCCGAAGCCGCTTGGAATAAGGC
CGGTGTGCGTTTGTCTATATGTTATTTTCCACCATATTGCCGTCTTTTGGCAATGTGAGGGCCCGGAAAC
CTGGCCCTGTCTTCTTGACGAGCATTCCTAGGGGTCTTTCCCCTCTCGCCAAAGGAATGCAAGGTCTGTT
GAATGTCGTGAAGGAAGCAGTTCCTCTGGAAGCTTCTTGAAGACAAACAACGTCTGTAGCGACCCTTTGC
AGGCAGCGGAACCCCCCACCTGGCGACAGGTGCCTCTGCGGCCAAAAGCCACCGAGCTCGGATCCACTAG
TCCAGTGTGGTGGAATTGGGGGATCCACTAGTTCTAGAGCGGCCGATCAGCCTCGACTGTGCCTTCTAGT
TGCCAGCCATCTGTTGTTTGCCCCTCCCCCGTGCCTTCCTTGACCCTGGAAGGTGCCACTCCCACTGTCC
TTTCCTAATAAAATGAGGAAATTGCATCGCATTGTCTGAGTAGGTGTCATTCTATTCTGGGGGGTGGGGT
GGGGCAGGACAGCAAGGGGGAGGATTGGGAAGACAATAGCAGGCATGCTGGGGATGCGGTGGGCTCTATG
GCTTCTGAGGCGGAAAGAACCAGCTGGGGCTCGAGATCCACTAGTTCTAGCCTCGAGGCTAGAGCGGCCG
CCGCGGATATCGAATTCGCTAGAAGATGGGCGGGAGTCTTCTGGGCAGGCTTAAAGGCTAACCTGGTGTG
TGGGCGTTGTCCTGCAGGGGAATTGAACAGGTGTAAAATTGGAGGGACAAGACTTCCCACAGATTTTCGG
TTTTGTCGGGAAGTTTTTTAATAGGGGCAAATAAGGAAAATGGGAGGATAGGTAGTCATCTGGGGTTTTA
TGCAGCAAAACTACAGGTTATTATTGCTTGTGATCCGCCTCGGAGTATTTTCCATCGAGGTAGATTAAAG
ACATGCTCACCCGAGTTTTATACTCTCCTGCTTGAGATCCTTACTACAGTATGAAATTACAGTGTCGCGA
GTTAGACTATGTAAGCAGAATTTTAATCATTTTTAAAGAGCCCAGTACTTCATATCCATTTCTCCCGCTC
CTTCTGCAGCCTTATCAAAAGGTATTTTAGAACACTCATTTTAGCCCCATTTTCATTTATTATACTGGCT
TATCCAACCCCTAGACAGAGCATTGGCATTTTCCCTTTCCTGATCTTAGAAGTCTGATGACTCATGAAAC
CAGACAGATTAGTTACATACACCACAAATCGAGGCTGTAGCTGGGGCCTCAACACTGCAGTTCTTTTATA
ACTCCTTAGTACACTTTTTGTTGATCCTTTGCCTTGATCCTTAATTTTCAGTGTCTATCACCTCTCCCGT
CAGGTGGTGTTCCACATTTGGGCCTATTCTCAGTCCAGGGAGTTTTACAACAATAGATGTATTGAGAATC
CAACCTAAAGCTTAACTTTCCACTCCCATGAATGCCTCTCTCCTTTTTCTCCATTTATAAACTGAGCTAT
TAACCATTAATGGTTTCCAGGTGGATGTCTCCTCCCCCAATATTACCTGATGTATCTTACATATTGCCAG
GCTGATATTTTAAGACATTAAAAGGTATATTTCATTATTGAGCCACATGGTATTGATTACTGCTTACTAA
AATTTTGTCATTGTACACATCTGTAAAAGGTGGTTCCTTTTGGAATGCAAAGTTCAGGTGTTTGTTGTCT
TTCCTGACCTAAGGTCTTGTGAGCTTGTATTTTTTCTATTTAAGCAGTGCTTTCTCTTGGACTGGCTTGA
CTCATGGCATTCTACACGTTATTGCTGGTCTAAATGTGATTTTGCCAAGCTTCTTCAGGACCTATAATTT
TGCTTGACTTGTAGCCAAACACAAGTAAAATGATTAAGCAACAAATGTATTTGTGAAGCTTGGTTTTTAG
GTTGTTGTGTTGTGTGTGCTTGTGCTCTATAATAATACTATCCAGGGGCTGGAGAGGTGGCTCGGAGTTC
AAGAGCACAGACTGCTCTTCCAGAAGTCCTGAGTTCAATTCCCAGCAACCACATGGTGGCTCACAACCAT
CTGTAATGGGATCTGATGCCCTCTTCTGGTGTGTCTGAAGACCACAAGTGTATTCACATTAAATAAATAA
ATCCTCCTTCTTCTTCTTTTTTTTTTTTTTAAAGAGAATACTGTCTCCAGTAGAATTTACTGAAGTAATG
AAATACTTTGTGTTTGTTCCAATATGGTAGCCAATAATCAAATTACTCTTTAAGCACTGGAAATGTTACC
AAGGAACTAATTTTTATTTGAAGTGTAACTGTGGACAGAGGAGCCATAACTGCAGACTTGTGGGATACAG
AAGACCAATGCAGACTTTAATGTCTTTTCTCTTACACTAAGCAATAAAGAAATAAAAATTGAACTTCTAG
TATCCTATTTGTTTAAACTGCTAGCTTTACTTAACTTTTGTGCTTCATCTATACAAAGCTGAAAGCTAAG
TCTGCAGCCATTACTAAACATGAAAGCAAGTAATGATAATTTTGGATTTCAAAAATGTAGGGCCAGAGTT
TAGCCAGCCAGTGGTGGTGCTTGCCTTTATGCCTTTAATCCCAGCACTCTGGAGGCAGAGACAGGCAGAT
CTCTGAGTTTGAGCCCAGCCTGGTCTACACATCAAGTTCTATCTAGGATAGCCAGGAATACACACAGAAA
CCCTGTTGGGGAGGGGGGCTCTGAGATTTCATAAAATTATAATTGAAGCATTCCCTAATGAGCCACTATG
GATGTGGCTAAATCCGTCTACCTTTCTGATGAGATTTGGGTATTATTTTTTCTGTCTCTGCTGTTGGTTG
GGTCTTTTGACACTGTGGGCTTTCTTTAAAGCCTCCTTCCTGCCATGTGGTCTCTTGTTTGCTACTAACT
TCCCATGGCTTAAATGGCATGGCTTTTTGCCTTCTAAGGGCAGCTGCTGAGATTTGCAGCCTGATTTCCA
GGGTGGGGTTGGGAAATCTTTCAAACACTAAAATTGTCCTTTAATTTTTTTTTTAAAAAATGGGTTATAT
AATAAACCTCATAAAATAGTTATGAGGAGTGAGGTGGACTAATATTAAATGAGTCCCTCCCCTATAAAAG
AGCTATTAAGGCTTTTTGTCTTATACTTAACTTTTTTTTTAAATGTGGTATCTTTAGAACCAAGGGTCTT
AGAGTTTTAGTATACAGAAACTGTTGCATCGCTTAATCAGATTTTCTAGTTTCAAATCCAGAGAATCCAA
ATTCTTCACAGCCAAAGTCAAATTAAGAATTTCTGACTTTTAATGTTAATTTGCTTACTGTGAATATAAA
AATGATAGCTTTTCCTGAGGCAGGGTCTCACTATGTATCTCTGCCTGATCTGCAACAAGATATGTAGACT
AAAGTTCTGCCTGCTTTTGTCTCCTGAATACTAAGGTTAAAATGTAGTAATACTTTTGGAACTTGCAGGT
CAGATTCTTTTATAGGGGACACACTAAGGGAGCTTGGGTGATAGTTGGTAAAATGTGTTTCAAGTGATGA
AAACTTGAATTATTATCACCGCAACCTACTTTTTAAAAAAAAAAGCCAGGCCTGTTAGAGCATGCTTAAG
GGATCCCTAGGACTTGCTGAGCACACAAGAGTAGTTACTTGGCAGGCTCCTGGTGAGAGCATATTTCAAA
AAACAAGGCAGACAACCAAGAAACTACAGTTAAGGTTACCTGTCTTTAAACCATCTGCATATACACAGGG
ATATTAAAATATTCCAAATAATATTTCATTCAAGTTTTCCCCCATCAAATTGGGACATGGATTTCTCCGG
TGAATAGGCAGAGTTGGAAACTAAACAAATGTTGGTTTTGTGATTTGTGAAATTGTTTTCAAGTGATAGT
TAAAGCCCATGAGATACAGAACAAAGCTGCTATTTCGAGGTCTCTTGGTTTATACTCAGAAGCACTTCTT
TGGGTTTCCCTGCACTATCCTGATCATGTGCTAGGCCTACCTTAGGCTGATTGTTGTTCAAATAAACTTA
AGTTTCCTGTCAGGTGATGTCATATGATTTCATATATCAAGGCAAAACATGTTATATATGTTAAACATTT
GTACTTAATGTGAAAGTTAGGTCTTTGTGGGTTTGATTTTTAATTTTCAAAACCTGAGCTAAATAAGTCA
TTTTTACATGTCTTACATTTGGTGGAATTGTATAATTGTGGTTTGCAGGCAAGACTCTCTGACCTAGTAA
CCCTACCTATAGAGCACTTTGCTGGGTCACAAGTCTAGGAGTCAAGCATTTCACCTTGAAGTTGAGACGT
TTTGTTAGTGTATACTAGTTTATATGTTGGAGGACATGTTTATCCAGAAGATATTCAGGACTATTTTTGA
CTGGGCTAAGGAATTGATTCTGATTAGCACTGTTAGTGAGCATTGAGTGGCCTTTAGGCTTGAATTGGAG
TCACTTGTATATCTCAAATAATGCTGGCCTTTTTTAAAAAGCCCTTGTTCTTTATCACCCTGTTTTCTAC
ATAATTTTTGTTCAAAGAAATACTTGTTTGGATCTCCTTTTGACAACAATAGCATGTTTTCAAGCCATAT
TTTTTTTCCTTTTTTTTTTTTTTTTTGGTTTTTCGAGACAGGGTTTCTCTGTATAGCCCTGGCTGTCCTG
GAACTCACTTTGTAGACCAGGCTGGCCTCGAACTCAGAAATCCGCCTGCCTCTGCCTCCTGAGTGCCGGG
ATTAAAGGCGTGCACCACCACGCCTGGCTAAGTTGGATATTTTGTTATATAACTATAACCAATACTAACT
CCACTGGGTGGATTTTTAATTCAGTCAGTAGTCTTAAGTGGTCTTTATTGGCCCTTCATTAAAATCTACT
GTTCACTCTAACAGAGGCTGTTGGTACTAGTGGCACTTAAGCAACTTCCTACGGATATACTAGCAGATTA
AGGGTCAGGGATAGAAACTAGTCTAGCGTTTTGTATACCTACCAGCTTTATACTACCTTGTTCTGATAGA
AATATTTCAGGACATCTAGCTTATCGATACCGTCGACGTTCGAACACGTGGAATTCCTGCAGCCCGGGGG
ATCCACTAGTTCTAGAGCGGCCGCCACCGCGGTGGAGCTCCAATTCGCCCTATAGTGAGTCGTATTACGC
GCGCTCACTGGCCGTCGTTTTACAACGTCGTGACTGGGAAAACCCTGGCGTTACCCAACTTAATCGCCTT
GCAGCACATCCCCCTTTCGCCAGCTGGCGTAATAGCGAAGAGGCCCGCACCGATCGCCCTTCCCAACAGT
TGCGCAGCCTGAATGGCGAATGGG
[124 nt withheld, positions 23679-23802]
C
[91 nt withheld, positions 23804-23894]
A
[49 nt withheld, positions 23896-23944]
CCTTTGACGTTGGAGTCCACGTTCTTT
[37 nt withheld, positions 23972-24008]
ACCCTATCTCGGTCTATTCTTTTGATTTATAAGGGATTTTGCCGATTTCGGCCTATTGGTTAAAAAATGA
GCTGATTTAACAAAAATTTAACGCGAATTTTAACAAAATATTAACGCTTACAATTTAG
