Features (pLannotate 1.2.2; 44 found; start..end, strand, type, name):
      1..408     +  intron         chimeric intron (fragment): chimera between introns from chicken β-actin and rabbit β-globin
    469..502     +  protein_bind   loxN: Cre-mediated recombination occurs in the 8-bp core sequence (GTATACCT). loxN sites are compatible with each other, but incompatible with loxP or lox2272 sites. Cre recombinase
    510..543     +  protein_bind   lox2272: Cre-mediated recombination occurs in the 8-bp core sequence (GGATACTT). lox2272 sites are compatible with each other, but incompatible with loxP or loxN sites (Lee and Saito, 1988). Cre recombinase
    552..585     +  protein_bind   loxP: Cre-mediated recombination occurs in the 8-bp core sequence (GCATACAT). Cre recombinase
    605..626     +  CDS            mUkG1 (fragment): monomeric variant of Umikinoko-Green fluorescent protein
    659..1158    +  promoter       PGK promoter: mouse phosphoglycerate kinase 1 promoter
   1170..1217    +  promoter       EM7 promoter: synthetic bacterial promoter&nbsp
   1236..2039    +  CDS            NeoR/KanR: aminoglycoside phosphotransferase from Tn5; aph(3')-II (or nptII); confers resistance to neomycin, kanamycin, and G418 (Geneticin®)
   2077..2301    +  polyA_signal   bGH poly(A) signal: bovine growth hormone polyadenylation signal
   2305..2326    +  promoter       SV40 promoter (fragment): SV40 enhancer and early promoter
   2357..2434    +  CDS            large T antigen (fragment): large T antigen from SV40 (simian virus 40)
   2458..2592    +  polyA_signal   SV40 poly(A) signal: SV40 polyadenylation signal
   2612..2645    +  protein_bind   loxN: Cre-mediated recombination occurs in the 8-bp core sequence (GTATACCT). loxN sites are compatible with each other, but incompatible with loxP or lox2272 sites. Cre recombinase
   2669..2734    +  CDS            gap43 (fragment): NEUM_CARAU - Experimental evidence at transcript level: Swiss-Prot protein existence level 2. This protein is associated with nerve growth. It is a major component of the motile 'growth cones' that form the tips of elongating axons. Plays a role in axonal and dendritic filopodia induction (By similarity). From Carassius auratus (Goldfish).
   2729..2760    +  misc_feature   MCS (fragment): multiple cloning site
   2774..3490    +  CDS            mEYFP: mEYFP is a basic (constitutively fluorescent) yellow fluorescent protein published in 2002, derived from Aequorea victoria. It is reported to be a very rapidly-maturing monomer.
   3584..3961    +  CDS            H2B: human histone H2B; HIST1H2BJ
   4099..4323    +  polyA_signal   bGH poly(A) signal: bovine growth hormone polyadenylation signal
   4327..4348    +  promoter       SV40 promoter (fragment): SV40 enhancer and early promoter
   4358..4391    +  protein_bind   lox2272: Cre-mediated recombination occurs in the 8-bp core sequence (GGATACTT). lox2272 sites are compatible with each other, but incompatible with loxP or loxN sites (Lee and Saito, 1988). Cre recombinase
   4435..5862    +  CDS            tdTomato: tdTomato is a basic (constitutively fluorescent) orange fluorescent protein published in 2004, derived from Discosoma sp.. It is reported to be a somewhat slowly-maturing tandem dimer with low acid sensitivity.
   5956..6333    +  CDS            H2B: human histone H2B; HIST1H2BJ
   6415..8775    +  CDS            NOTCH1 (fragment): NOTC1_HUMAN - Also known as TAN1. Experimental evidence at protein level: Swiss-Prot protein existence level 1. Functions as a receptor for membrane-bound ligands Jagged-1 (JAG1), Jagged-2 (JAG2) and Delta-1 (DLL1) to regulate cell-fate determination. Upon ligand activation through the released notch intracellular domain (NICD) it forms a transcriptional activator complex with RBPJ/RBPSUH and activates genes of the enhancer of split locus. Affects the implementation of differentiation, proliferation and apoptotic programs. Involved in angiogenesis; negatively regulates endothelial cell prolife
   8776..8798    +  CDS            3xFLAG (fragment): three tandem FLAG® epitope tags, followed by an enterokinase cleavage site
   8825..9049    +  polyA_signal   bGH poly(A) signal: bovine growth hormone polyadenylation signal
   9053..9074    +  promoter       SV40 promoter (fragment): SV40 enhancer and early promoter
   9084..9117    +  protein_bind   loxP: Cre-mediated recombination occurs in the 8-bp core sequence (GCATACAT). Cre recombinase
   9141..9206    +  CDS            gap43 (fragment): NEUM_CARAU - Experimental evidence at transcript level: Swiss-Prot protein existence level 2. This protein is associated with nerve growth. It is a major component of the motile 'growth cones' that form the tips of elongating axons. Plays a role in axonal and dendritic filopodia induction (By similarity). From Carassius auratus (Goldfish).
   9201..9232    +  misc_feature   MCS (fragment): multiple cloning site
   9246..9941    +  CDS            mKate2: mKate2 is a basic (constitutively fluorescent) red fluorescent protein published in 2009, derived from Entacmaea quadricolor. It is reported to be a rapidly-maturing monomer with moderate acid sensitivity.
  10044..10421   +  CDS            H2B: human histone H2B; HIST1H2BJ
  10512..12089   +  CDS            Rbpj: SUH_MOUSE - Also known as Igkjrb1, Igkrsbp, Rbpsuh. Experimental evidence at protein level: Swiss-Prot protein existence level 1. Transcriptional regulator that plays a central role in Notch signaling, a signaling pathway involved in cell-cell communication that regulates a broad spectrum of cell-fate determinations (PubMed:7566092). Acts as a transcriptional repressor when it is not associated with Notch proteins. When associated with some NICD product of Notch proteins (Notch intracellular domain), it acts as a transcriptional activator that activates transcription of Notch target genes (By
  12121..12345   +  polyA_signal   bGH poly(A) signal: bovine growth hormone polyadenylation signal
  12349..12370   +  promoter       SV40 promoter (fragment): SV40 enhancer and early promoter
  12397..12444   +  protein_bind   FRT: FLP-mediated recombination occurs in the 8-bp core sequence TCTAGAAA (Turan and Bode, 2011). FLP recombinase from the Saccharomyces cerevisiae 2μ plasmid
  12467..12772   +  misc_feature   IRES (fragment): internal ribosome entry site (IRES) of the encephalomyocarditis virus (EMCV)
  12808..12835   -  misc_feature   MCS (fragment): pBluescript multiple cloning site
  12847..13071   +  polyA_signal   bGH poly(A) signal: bovine growth hormone polyadenylation signal
  13075..13096   +  promoter       SV40 promoter (fragment): SV40 enhancer and early promoter
  13161..17501   +  misc_feature   Rosa26 right arm: right homology arm from intron 1 of the mouse Rosa26 gene (Soriano, 1999)
  17500..17519   +  misc_feature   MCS (fragment): pBluescript multiple cloning site
  17533..17592   -  misc_feature   MCS (fragment): pBluescript multiple cloning site
  17601..17619   -  promoter       T7 promoter: promoter for bacteriophage T7 RNA polymerase
  17627..17782   +  CDS            lacZα (fragment): LacZα fragment of β-galactosidase; lacZ fragment
>Addgene plasmid #99749 | iMb-Notch-Mosaic (IR99.40) | addgene full sequence | sequence record 199304 | Addgene Partial NGS Result
CGGGCCGGGGAGGGCTCGGGGGAGGGGCGCGGCGGCCCCCGGAGCGCCGGCGGCTGTCGAGGCGCGGCGA
GCCGCAGCCATTGCCTTTTATGGTAATCGTGCGAGAGGGCGCAGGGACTTCCTTTGTCCCAAATCTGTGC
GGAGCCGAAATCTGGGAGGCGCCGCCGCACCCCCTCTAGCGGGCGCGGGGCGAAGCGGTGCGGCGCCGGC
AGGAAGGAAATGGGCGGGGAGGGCCTTCGTGCGTCGCCGCGCCGCCGTCCCCTTCTCCCTCTCCAGCCTC
GGGGCTGTCCGCGGGGGGACGGCTGCCTTCGGGGGGGACGGGGCAGGGCGGGGTTCGGCTTCTGGCGTGT
GACCGGCGGCTCTAGAGCCTCTGCTAACCATGTTCATGCCTTCTTCTTTTTCCTACAGCTCCTGGGCAAC
GTGCTGGTTATTGTGCTGTCTCATCATTTTGGCAAAGAATTCCTCGAGATAACTTCGTATAGTATACCTT
ATACGAAGTTATCGAGCTCATAACTTCGTATAGGATACTTTATACGAAGTTATAACTCGAGATAACTTCG
TATAGCATACATTATACGAAGTTATACCGGCAGATCTCGCCACCATGGTGAGTGTGATTACAGAGGCTAG
CTTGGCTGCAGGTCGTCGAAATTCTACCGGGTAGGGGAGGCGCTTTTCCCAAGGCAGTCTGGAGCATGCG
CTTTAGCAGCCCCGCTGGGCACTTGGCGCTACACAAGTGGCCTCTGGCCTCGCACACATTCCACATCCAC
CGGTAGGCGCCAACCGGCTCCGTTCTTTGGTGGCCCCTTCGCGCCACCTTCTACTCCTCCCCTAGTCAGG
AAGTTCCCCCCCGCCCCGCAGCTCGCGTCGTGCAGGACGTGACAAATGGAAGTAGCACGTCTCACTAGTC
TCGTGCAGATGGACAGCACCGCTGAGCAATGGAAGCGGGTAGGCCTTTGGGGCAGCGGCCAATAGCAGCT
TTGCTCCTTCGCTTTCTGGGCTCAGAGGCTGGGAAGGGGTGGGTCCGGGGGCGGGCTCAGGGGCGGGCTC
AGGGGCGGGGCGGGCGCCCGAAGGTCCTCCGGAGGCCCGGCATTCTGCACGCTTCAAAAGCGCACGTCTG
CCGCGCTGTTCTCCTCTTCCTCATCTCCGGGCCTTTCGACCTGCAGCCTGTTGACAATTAATCATCGGCA
TAGTATATCGGCATAGTATAATACGACAAGGTGAGGAACTAAACCATGGGATCGGCCATTGAACAAGATG
GATTGCACGCAGGTTCTCCGGCCGCTTGGGTGGAGAGGCTATTCGGCTATGACTGGGCACAACAGACAAT
CGGCTGCTCTGATGCCGCCGTGTTCCGGCTGTCAGCGCAGGGGCGCCCGGTTCTTTTTGTCAAGACCGAC
CTGTCCGGTGCCCTGAATGAACTGCAGGACGAGGCAGCGCGGCTATCGTGGCTGGCCACGACGGGCGTTC
CTTGCGCAGCTGTGCTCGACGTTGTCACTGAAGCGGGAAGGGACTGGCTGCTATTGGGCGAAGTGCCGGG
GCAGGATCTCCTGTCATCTCACCTTGCTCCTGCCGAGAAAGTATCCATCATGGCTGATGCAATGCGGCGG
CTGCATACGCTTGATCCGGCTACCTGCCCATTCGACCACCAAGCGAAACATCGCATCGAGCGAGCACGTA
CTCGGATGGAAGCCGGTCTTGTCGATCAGGATGATCTGGACGAAGAGCATCAGGGGCTCGCGCCAGCCGA
ACTGTTCGCCAGGCTCAAGGCGCGCATGCCCGACGGCGATGATCTCGTCGTGACCCATGGCGATGCCTGC
TTGCCGAATATCATGGTGGAAAATGGCCGCTTTTCTGGATTCATCGACTGTGGCCGGCTGGGTGTGGCGG
ACCGCTATCAGGACATAGCGTTGGCTACCCGTGATATTGCTGAAGAGCTTGGCGGCGAATGGGCTGACCG
CTTCCTCGTGCTTTACGGTATCGCCGCTCCCGATTCGCAGCGCATCGCCTTCTATCGCCTTCTTGACGAG
TTCTTCTGAGGGGATCAATTCTCTAGAGCTCGCTGATCAGCCTCGACTGTGCCTTCTAGTTGCCAGCCAT
CTGTTGTTTGCCCCTCCCCCGTGCCTTCCTTGACCCTGGAAGGTGCCACTCCCACTGTCCTTTCCTAATA
AAATGAGGAAATTGCATCGCATTGTCTGAGTAGGTGTCATTCTATTCTGGGGGGTGGGGTGGGGCAGGAC
AGCAAGGGGGAGGATTGGGAAGACAATAGCAGGCATGCTGGGGATGCGGTGGGCTCTATGGCTTCTGAGG
CGGAAAGAACCAGCTGGGGCTCGACTAGAGCTTGCGGAACCCTTCGTAATCAGCCATACCACATTTGTAG
AGGTTTTACTTGCTTTAAAAAACCTCCCACACCTCCCCCTGAACCTGAAACATAGAATGAATGCAATTGT
TGTTGTTAACTTGTTTATTGCAGCTTATAATGGTTACAAATAAAGCAATAGCATCACAAATTTCACAAAT
AAAGCATTTTTTTCACTGCATTCTAGTTGTGGTTTGTCCAAACTCATCAATGTATCTTATCATGTCTGGA
TCTGACATGGTAAGTAAGCTTATAACTTCGTATAGTATACCTTATACGAAGTTATGGCGCGCCTAATTCA
CAGCCACCATGCTGTGCTGCATCAGAAGAACTAAACCGGTTGAGAAGAATGAAGAGGCCGATCAGGAGCT
GCAGTCGACGGTACCGCGGGCCCGGGATCCACCGGTCGCCACCATGGTGAGCAAGGGCGAGGAGCTGTTC
ACCGGGGTGGTGCCCATCCTGGTCGAGCTGGACGGCGACGTAAACGGCCACAAGTTCAGCGTGTCCGGCG
AGGGCGAGGGCGATGCCACCTACGGCAAGCTGACCCTGAAGTTCATCTGCACCACCGGCAAGCTGCCCGT
GCCCTGGCCCACCCTCGTGACCACCTTCGGCTACGGCCTGCAGTGCTTCGCCCGCTACCCCGACCACATG
AAGCAGCACGACTTCTTCAAGTCCGCCATGCCCGAAGGCTACGTCCAGGAGCGCACCATCTTCTTCAAGG
ACGACGGCAACTACAAGACCCGCGCCGAGGTGAAGTTCGAGGGCGACACCCTGGTGAACCGCATCGAGCT
GAAGGGCATCGACTTCAAGGAGGACGGCAACATCCTGGGGCACAAGCTGGAGTACAACTACAACAGCCAC
AACGTCTATATCATGGCCGACAAGCAGAAGAACGGCATCAAGGTGAACTTCAAGATCCGCCACAACATCG
AGGACGGCAGCGTGCAGCTCGCCGACCACTACCAGCAGAACACCCCCATCGGCGACGGCCCCGTGCTGCT
GCCCGACAACCACTACCTGAGCTACCAGTCCAAGCTGAGCAAAGACCCCAACGAGAAGCGCGATCACATG
GTCCTGCTGGAGTTCGTGACCGCCGCCGGGATCACTCTCGGCATGGACGAGCTGTACAAGGGCAGTGGAG
AGGGCAGAGGAAGTCTGCTAACATGCGGTGACGTCGAGGAGAATCCTGGCCCAGAATTCTGTGTGGATAC
CTACCGCTACATCATGCCAGAGCCAGCGAAGTCTGCTCCCGCCCCGAAAAAGGGCTCCAAGAAGGCGGTG
ACTAAGGCGCAGAAGAAAGGCGGCAAGAAGCGCAAGCGCAGCCGCAAGGAGAGCTATTCCATCTATGTGT
ACAAGGTTCTGAAGCAGGTCCACCCTGACACCGGCATTTCGTCCAAGGCCATGGGCATCATGAACTCGTT
TGTGAACGACATTTTCGAGCGCATCGCAGGTGAGGCTTCCCGCCTGGCGCATTACAACAAGCGCTCGACC
ATCACCTCCAGGGAGATCCAGACGGCCGTGCGCCTGCTGCTGCCTGGGGAGTTGGCCAAGCACGCCGTGT
CCGAGGGCACTAAGGCCATCACCAAGTACACCAGCGCTAAGGATCCACCGGTCGCCTGAAGTGGAGAGGG
CAGAGGAAGTCTGCTAACATGCGGTGACGTCGAGGAGAATCCTGGCCCAGAATTCTGCAGATATCCAGCA
CAGTGGCGGCCGCTCGAGTCTAGGCGCGCCAGCCTCGACTGTGCCTTCTAGTTGCCAGCCATCTGTTGTT
TGCCCCTCCCCCGTGCCTTCCTTGACCCTGGAAGGTGCCACTCCCACTGTCCTTTCCTAATAAAATGAGG
AAATTGCATCGCATTGTCTGAGTAGGTGTCATTCTATTCTGGGGGGTGGGGTGGGGCAGGACAGCAAGGG
GGAGGATTGGGAAGACAATAGCAGGCATGCTGGGGATGCGGTGGGCTCTATGGCTTCTGAGGCGGAAAGA
ACCAGCTGGGGAGATCTATAACTTCGTATAGGATACTTTATACGAAGTTATGGTACCGGCGCGCCGATCC
ATGGGTTGCTGTTTCTCCAAGACCATGGTGAGCAAGGGAGAGGAGGTCATCAAAGAGTTCATGCGCTTCA
AGGTGCGCATGGAGGGCTCCATGAACGGCCACGAGTTCGAGATCGAGGGCGAGGGCGAGGGCCGCCCCTA
CGAGGGCACCCAGACCGCCAAGCTGAAGGTGACCAAGGGCGGCCCCCTGCCCTTCGCCTGGGACATCCTG
TCCCCCCAGTTCATGTACGGCTCCAAGGCGTACGTGAAGCACCCCGCCGACATCCCCGATTACAAGAAGC
TGTCCTTCCCCGAGGGCTTCAAGTGGGAGCGCGTGATGAACTTCGAGGACGGCGGTCTGGTGACCGTGAC
CCAGGACTCCTCCCTGCAGGACGGCACGCTGATCTACAAGGTGAAGATGCGCGGCACCAACTTCCCCCCC
GACGGCCCCGTAATGCAGAAGAAGACCATGGGCTGGGAGGCCTCCACCGAGCGCCTGTACCCCCGCGACG
GCGTGCTGAAGGGCGAGATCCACCAGGCCCTGAAGCTGAAGGACGGCGGCCACTACCTGGTGGAGTTCAA
GACCATCTACATGGCCAAGAAGCCCGTGCAACTGCCCGGCTACTACTACGTGGACACCAAGCTGGACATC
ACCTCCCACAACGAGGACTACACCATCGTGGAACAGTACGAGCGCTCCGAGGGCCGCCACCACCTGTTCC
TGGGGCATGGCACCGGCAGCACCGGCAGCGGCAGCTCCGGCACCGCCTCCTCCGAGGACAACAACATGGC
CGTCATCAAAGAGTTCATGCGCTTCAAGGTGCGCATGGAGGGCTCCATGAACGGCCACGAGTTCGAGATC
GAGGGCGAGGGCGAGGGCCGCCCCTACGAGGGCACCCAGACCGCCAAGCTGAAGGTGACCAAGGGCGGCC
CCCTGCCCTTCGCCTGGGACATCCTGTCCCCCCAGTTCATGTACGGCTCCAAGGCGTACGTGAAGCACCC
CGCCGACATCCCCGATTACAAGAAGCTGTCCTTCCCCGAGGGCTTCAAGTGGGAGCGCGTGATGAACTTC
GAGGACGGCGGTCTGGTGACCGTGACCCAGGACTCCTCCCTGCAGGACGGCACGCTGATCTACAAGGTGA
AGATGCGCGGCACCAACTTCCCCCCCGACGGCCCCGTAATGCAGAAGAAGACCATGGGCTGGGAGGCCTC
CACCGAGCGCCTGTACCCCCGCGACGGCGTGCTGAAGGGCGAGATCCACCAGGCCCTGAAGCTGAAGGAC
GGCGGCCGCTACCTGGTGGAGTTCAAGACCATCTACATGGCCAAGAAGCCCGTGCAACTGCCCGGCTACT
ACTACGTGGACACCAAGCTGGACATCACCTCCCACAACGAGGACTACACCATCGTGGAACAGTACGAGCG
CTCCGAGGGCCGCCACCACCTGTTCCTGTACGGCATGGACGAGCTGTACAAGGGCAGTGGAGAGGGCAGA
GGAAGTCTGCTAACATGCGGTGACGTCGAGGAGAATCCTGGCCCAGAATTCTGTGTGGATACCTACCGCT
ACATCATGCCAGAGCCAGCGAAGTCTGCTCCCGCCCCGAAAAAGGGCTCCAAGAAGGCGGTGACTAAGGC
GCAGAAGAAAGGCGGCAAGAAGCGCAAGCGCAGCCGCAAGGAGAGCTATTCCATCTATGTGTACAAGGTT
CTGAAGCAGGTCCACCCTGACACCGGCATTTCGTCCAAGGCCATGGGCATCATGAACTCGTTTGTGAACG
ACATTTTCGAGCGCATCGCAGGTGAGGCTTCCCGCCTGGCGCATTACAACAAGCGCTCGACCATCACCTC
CAGGGAGATCCAGACGGCCGTGCGCCTGCTGCTGCCTGGGGAGTTGGCCAAGCACGCCGTGTCCGAGGGC
ACTAAGGCCATCACCAAGTACACCAGCGCTAAGGATCCACCGGTCGCCGGCAGTGGAGAGGGCAGAGGAA
GTCTGCTAACATGCGGTGACGTCGAGGAGAATCCTGGCCCAGAATTCCCTGAGGGCTTCAAAGTGTCTGA
GGCCAGCAAGAAGAAGCGGCGGGAGCCCCTCGGCGAGGACTCCGTGGGCCTCAAGCCCCTGAAGAACGCT
TCAGACGGTGCCCTCATGGACGACAACCAGAATGAGTGGGGGGACGAGGACCTGGAGACCAAGAAGTTCC
GGTTCGAGGAGCCCGTGGTTCTGCCTGACCTGGACGACCAGACAGACCACCGGCAGTGGACTCAGCAGCA
CCTGGATGCCGCTGACCTGCGCATGTCTGCCATGGCCCCCACACCGCCCCAGGGTGAGGTTGACGCCGAC
TGCATGGACGTCAATGTCCGCGGGCCTGATGGCTTCACCCCGCTCATGATCGCCTCCTGCAGCGGGGGCG
GCCTGGAGACGGGCAACAGCGAGGAAGAGGAGGACGCGCCGGCCGTCATCTCCGACTTCATCTACCAGGG
CGCCAGCCTGCACAACCAGACAGACCGCACGGGCGAGACCGCCTTGCACCTGGCCGCCCGCTACTCACGC
TCTGATGCCGCCAAGCGCCTGCTGGAGGCCAGCGCAGATGCCAACATCCAGGACAACATGGGCCGCACCC
CGCTGCATGCGGCTGTGTCTGCCGACGCACAAGGTGTCTTCCAGATCCTGATCCGGAACCGAGCCACAGA
CCTGGATGCCCGCATGCATGATGGCACGACGCCACTGATCCTGGCTGCCCGCCTGGCCGTGGAGGGCATG
CTGGAGGACCTCATCAACTCACACGCCGACGTCAACGCCGTAGATGACCTGGGCAAGTCCGCCCTGCACT
GGGCCGCCGCCGTGAACAATGTGGATGCCGCAGTTGTGCTCCTGAAGAACGGGGCTAACAAAGATATGCA
GAACAACAGGGAGGAGACACCCCTGTTTCTGGCCGCCCGGGAGGGCAGCTACGAGACCGCCAAGGTGCTG
CTGGACCACTTTGCCAACCGGGACATCACGGATCATATGGACCGCCTGCCGCGCGACATCGCACAGGAGC
GCATGCATCACGACATCGTGAGGCTGCTGGACGAGTACAACCTGGTGCGCAGCCCGCAGCTGCACGGAGC
CCCGCTGGGGGGCACGCCCACCCTGTCGCCCCCGCTCTGCTCGCCCAACGGCTACCTGGGCAGCCTCAAG
CCCGGCGTGCAGGGCAAGAAGGTCCGCAAGCCCAGCAGCAAAGGCCTGGCCTGTGGAAGCAAGGAGGCCA
AGGACCTCAAGGCACGGAGGAAGAAGTCCCAGGATGGCAAGGGCTGCCTGCTGGACAGCTCCGGCATGCT
CTCGCCCGTGGACTCCCTGGAGTCACCCCATGGCTACCTGTCAGACGTGGCCTCGCCGCCACTGCTGCCC
TCCCCGTTCCAGCAGTCTCCGTCCGTGCCCCTCAACCACCTGCCTGGGATGCCCGACACCCACCTGGGCA
TCGGGCACCTGAACGTGGCGGCCAAGCCCGAGATGGCGGCGCTGGGTGGGGGCGGCCGGCTGGCCTTTGA
GACTGGCCCACCTCGTCTCTCCCACCTGCCTGTGGCCTCTGGCACCAGCACCGTCCTGGGCTCCAGCAGC
GGAGGGGCCCTGAATTTCACTGTGGGCGGGTCCACCAGTTTGAATGGTCAATGCGAGTGGCTGTCCCGGC
TGCAGAGCGGCATGGTGCCGAACCAATACAACCCTCTGCGGGGGAGTGTGGCACCAGGCCCCCTGAGCAC
ACAGGCCCCCTCCCTGCAGCATGGCATGGTAGGCCCGCTGCACAGTAGCCTTGCTGCCAGCGCCCTGTCC
CAGATGATGAGCTACCAGGGCCTGCCCAGCACCCGGCTGGCCACCCAGCCTCACCTGGTGCAGACCCAGC
AGGTGCAGCCACAAAACTTACAGATGCAGCAGCAGAACCTGCAGCCAGCAAACATCCAGCAGCAGCAAAG
CCTGCAGCCGCCACCACCACCACCACAGCCGCACCTTGGCGTGAGCTCAGCAGCCAGCGGCCACCTGGGC
CGGAGCTTCCTGAGTGGAGAGCCGAGCCAGGCAGACGTGCAGCCACTGGGCCCCAGCAGCCTGGCGGTGC
ACACTATTCTGCCCCAGGAGAGCCCCGCCCTGCCCACGTCGCTGCCATCCTCGCTGGTCCCACCCGTGAC
CGCAGCCCAGTTCCTGACGCCCCCCTCGCAGCACAGCTACTCCTCGCCTGTGGACAACACCCCCAGCCAC
CAGCTACAGGTGCCTGAGCACCCCTTCCTGACCCCTTCGCCGGAGTCGCCCGACCAATGGTCGTCCTCGT
CGCCGCACTCTAATGTGTCTGACTGGTCTGAGGGCGTGTCGTCGCCCCCGCCCTCCATGCAGTCCCAGAT
CGCGCGCATCCCGGAGGCCTTCAAGGACTACAAGGATGACGATGACAAATAAGGCGCGCCCTCGAGAGCC
TCGACTGTGCCTTCTAGTTGCCAGCCATCTGTTGTTTGCCCCTCCCCCGTGCCTTCCTTGACCCTGGAAG
GTGCCACTCCCACTGTCCTTTCCTAATAAAATGAGGAAATTGCATCGCATTGTCTGAGTAGGTGTCATTC
TATTCTGGGGGGTGGGGTGGGGCAGGACAGCAAGGGGGAGGATTGGGAAGACAATAGCAGGCATGCTGGG
GATGCGGTGGGCTCTATGGCTTCTGAGGCGGAAAGAACCAGCTGGGGACTAGTATAACTTCGTATAGCAT
ACATTATACGAAGTTATGGCGCGCCTAATTCACAGCCACCATGCTGTGCTGCATCAGAAGAACTAAGCCG
GTTGAGAAGAATGAAGAGGCCGATCAGGAGCTGCAGTCGACGGTACCGCGGGCCCGGGATCCACCGGTCG
CCACCATGGTGAGCGAGCTGATTAAGGAGAACATGCACATGAAGCTCTACATGGAGGGCACCGTGAACAA
CCACCACTTCAAGTGCACATCCGAGGGCGAAGGCAAGCCCTACGAGGGCACCCAGACCATGAGAATCAAG
GCGGTCGAGGGCGGCCCTCTCCCCTTCGCCTTCGACATCCTGGCTACCAGCTTCATGTACGGCAGCAAAA
CCTTCATCAACCACACCCAGGGCATCCCCGACTTCTTTAAGCAGTCCTTCCCCGAGGGCTTCACATGGGA
GAGAGTCACCACATACGAAGACGGGGGCGTGCTGACCGCTACCCAGGACACCAGCCTCCAGGACGGCTGC
CTCATCTACAACGTCAAGATCAGAGGGGTGAACTTCCCATCCAACGGCCCTGTGATGCAGAAGAAAACAC
TCGGCTGGGAGGCCTCCACCGAGACCCTGTACCCCGCTGACGGCGGCCTGGAAGGCAGAGCCGACATGGC
CCTGAAGCTCGTGGGCGGGGGCCACCTGATCTGCAACTTGAAGACCACATACAGATCCAAGAAACCCGCT
AAGAACCTCAAGATGCCCGGCGTCTACTATGTGGACAGAAGACTGGAAAGAATCAAGGAGGCCGACAAAG
AGACCTACGTCGAGCAGCACGAGGTGGCTGTGGCCAGATACTGCGACCTCCCTAGCAAACTGGGGCACAG
AATGTACAAGGGCAGTGGAGAGGGCAGAGGAAGTCTGCTAACATGCGGTGACGTCGAGGAGAATCCTGGC
CCAGAATTCTGTGTGGATACCTACCGCTACATCATGCCAGAGCCAGCGAAGTCTGCTCCCGCCCCGAAAA
AGGGCTCCAAGAAGGCGGTGACTAAGGCGCAGAAGAAAGGCGGCAAGAAGCGCAAGCGCAGCCGCAAGGA
GAGCTATTCCATCTATGTGTACAAGGTTCTGAAGCAGGTCCACCCTGACACCGGCATTTCGTCCAAGGCC
ATGGGCATCATGAACTCGTTTGTGAACGACATTTTCGAGCGCATCGCAGGTGAGGCTTCCCGCCTGGCGC
ATTACAACAAGCGCTCGACCATCACCTCCAGGGAGATCCAGACGGCCGTGCGCCTGCTGCTGCCTGGGGA
GTTGGCCAAGCACGCCGTGTCCGAGGGCACTAAGGCCATCACCAAGTACACCAGCGCTAAGGATCCACCG
GTCGCCGGCAGTGGAGAGGGCAGAGGAAGTCTGCTAACATGCGGTGACGTCGAGGAGAATCCTGGCCCAG
AATTCCCAGTAATGCCCTCCGGTTTTCCTCAGTCTCCACGTACGTCCCCGAGGGCGCGTCCCAAAACCCG
GATAACCGGAGCGCTCCCCATGGACTACTCGGAGGGCTTGTCCGCGGAGGAGCGGCCTGCGCATGCTCCA
TCGGCGGGGAAGTTTGGTGAGCGGCCTCCACCCAAACGACTCACTAGGGAAGCTATGCGAAACTATTTAA
AAGAACGAGGGGATCAAACAGTGCTCATTCTTCATGCAAAAGTCGCACAGAAGTCTTACGGAAATGAAAA
ACGATTTTTTTGCCCTCCTCCTTGTGTGTATCTTATGGGCAGTGGTTGGAAGAAAAAAAAAGAGCAAATG
GAACGAGATGGATGTTCTGAACAAGAGTCTCAACCCTGTGCGTTTATTGGAATAGGAAACAGTGACCAAG
AAATGCAGCAGCTGAACTTGGAAGGGAAGAACTACTGTACAGCCAAAACATTGTACATATCTGATTCAGA
CAAGAGAAAACATTTCATGTTGTCTGTAAAGATGTTCTATGGCAACAGCGATGACATTGGTGTGTTCCTC
AGCAAGCGGATAAAGGTCATCTCCAAACCCTCCAAAAAGAAGCAGTCACTGAAAAATGCTGACTTGTGCA
TTGCTTCAGGAACGAAGGTGGCACTGTTCAATCACCTTCGGTCCCAGACAGTTAGTACCAGGTACCTGCA
TGTAGAAGGAGGGAATTTCCACGCCAGTTCACAACAGTGGGGAGCATTTTACATCCATCTCTTGGACGAC
GACGAGTCGGAAGGAGAGGAGTTCACAGTTAGAGATGGCTACATCCATTACGGGCAGACTGTCAAGCTTG
TGTGCTCAGTGACTGGCATGGCACTCCCAAGATTGATAATTAGGAAAGTTGATAAGCAGACGGCATTACT
GGATGCAGACGACCCTGTATCACAACTCCACAAATGTGCATTTTACCTTAAGGATACAGAAAGAATGTAC
TTGTGCCTTTCTCAAGAAAGAATAATCCAATTTCAGGCCACTCCATGTCCAAAAGAACAAAATAAGGAAA
TGATAAACGATGGAGCTTCCTGGACAATCATTAGCACAGACAAGGCCGAGTACACGTTCTATGAGGGAAT
GGGCCCCGTCCTTGCCCCAGTCACCCCTGTGCCTGTCGTAGAAAGTCTTCAGTTGAATGGCGGCGGGGAC
GTAGCAATGCTTGAACTTACAGGACAAAACTTTACTCCAAATTTAAGAGTGTGGTTTGGGGATGTAGAAG
CCGAAACAATGTACAGATGTGGAGAGAGCATGCTCTGTGTGGTCCCAGACATTTCTGCATTCCGGGAAGG
TTGGAGATGGGTCCGCCAGCCAGTCCAGGTTCCAGTGACTTTGGTCCGAAATGACGGGGTCATTTACTCC
ACCAGCCTTACCTTCACCTACACACCAGAGCCAGGGCCGAGGCCACACTGCAGCGCTGCAGGAGCGATTC
TCAGAGCCAACTCCAGCCAAGTGCCCTCCAATGAGTCAAACACAAACAGCGAGGGGAATTACACAAATGC
CAGCACAAATTCTACCAGTGTCACATCGTCCACAGCAACCGTGGTGTCCTAACTCTCGAGTCTAGGCGCG
CCAGCCTCGACTGTGCCTTCTAGTTGCCAGCCATCTGTTGTTTGCCCCTCCCCCGTGCCTTCCTTGACCC
TGGAAGGTGCCACTCCCACTGTCCTTTCCTAATAAAATGAGGAAATTGCATCGCATTGTCTGAGTAGGTG
TCATTCTATTCTGGGGGGTGGGGTGGGGCAGGACAGCAAGGGGGAGGATTGGGAAGACAATAGCAGGCAT
GCTGGGGATGCGGTGGGCTCTATGGCTTCTGAGGCGGAAAGAACCAGCTGGGGGCGGCCGCGATCAATTC
GGTACCGAAGTTCCTATTCCGAAGTTCCTATTCTCTAGAAAGTATAGGAACTTCCTCGAGGGTACCCCAA
TTCCGCCCCCCCCCCCTAACGTTACTGGCCGAAGCCGCTTGGAATAAGGCCGGTGTGCGTTTGTCTATAT
GTTATTTTCCACCATATTGCCGTCTTTTGGCAATGTGAGGGCCCGGAAACCTGGCCCTGTCTTCTTGACG
AGCATTCCTAGGGGTCTTTCCCCTCTCGCCAAAGGAATGCAAGGTCTGTTGAATGTCGTGAAGGAAGCAG
TTCCTCTGGAAGCTTCTTGAAGACAAACAACGTCTGTAGCGACCCTTTGCAGGCAGCGGAACCCCCCACC
TGGCGACAGGTGCCTCTGCGGCCAAAAGCCACCGAGCTCGGATCCACTAGTCCAGTGTGGTGGAATTGGG
GGATCCACTAGTTCTAGAGCGGCCGATCAGCCTCGACTGTGCCTTCTAGTTGCCAGCCATCTGTTGTTTG
CCCCTCCCCCGTGCCTTCCTTGACCCTGGAAGGTGCCACTCCCACTGTCCTTTCCTAATAAAATGAGGAA
ATTGCATCGCATTGTCTGAGTAGGTGTCATTCTATTCTGGGGGGTGGGGTGGGGCAGGACAGCAAGGGGG
AGGATTGGGAAGACAATAGCAGGCATGCTGGGGATGCGGTGGGCTCTATGGCTTCTGAGGCGGAAAGAAC
CAGCTGGGGCTCGAGATCCACTAGTTCTAGCCTCGAGGCTAGAGCGGCCGCCGCGCCGATATCGAATTCG
CTAGAAGATGGGCGGGAGTCTTCTGGGCAGGCTTAAAGGCTAACCTGGTGTGTGGGCGTTGTCCTGCAGG
GGAATTGAACAGGTGTAAAATTGGAGGGACAAGACTTCCCACAGATTTTCGGTTTTGTCGGGAAGTTTTT
TAATAGGGGCAAATAAGGAAAATGGGAGGATAGGTAGTCATCTGGGGTTTTATGCAGCAAAACTACAGGT
TATTATTGCTTGTGATCCGCCTCGGAGTATTTTCCATCGAGGTAGATTAAAGACATGCTCACCCGAGTTT
TATACTCTCCTGCTTGAGATCCTTACTACAGTATGAAATTACAGTGTCGCGAGTTAGACTATGTAAGCAG
AATTTTAATCATTTTTAAAGAGCCCAGTACTTCATATCCATTTCTCCCGCTCCTTCTGCAGCCTTATCAA
AAGGTATTTTAGAACACTCATTTTAGCCCCATTTTCATTTATTATACTGGCTTATCCAACCCCTAGACAG
AGCATTGGCATTTTCCCTTTCCTGATCTTAGAAGTCTGATGACTCATGAAACCAGACAGATTAGTTACAT
ACACCACAAATCGAGGCTGTAGCTGGGGCCTCAACACTGCAGTTCTTTTATAACTCCTTAGTACACTTTT
TGTTGATCCTTTGCCTTGATCCTTAATTTTCAGTGTCTATCACCTCTCCCGTCAGGTGGTGTTCCACATT
TGGGCCTATTCTCAGTCCAGGGAGTTTTACAACAATAGATGTATTGAGAATCCAACCTAAAGCTTAACTT
TCCACTCCCATGAATGCCTCTCTCCTTTTTCTCCATTTATAAACTGAGCTATTAACCATTAATGGTTTCC
AGGTGGATGTCTCCTCCCCCAATATTACCTGATGTATCTTACATATTGCCAGGCTGATATTTTAAGACAT
TAAAAGGTATATTTCATTATTGAGCCACATGGTATTGATTACTGCTTACTAAAATTTTGTCATTGTACAC
ATCTGTAAAAGGTGGTTCCTTTTGGAATGCAAAGTTCAGGTGTTTGTTGTCTTTCCTGACCTAAGGTCTT
GTGAGCTTGTATTTTTTCTATTTAAGCAGTGCTTTCTCTTGGACTGGCTTGACTCATGGCATTCTACACG
TTATTGCTGGTCTAAATGTGATTTTGCCAAGCTTCTTCAGGACCTATAATTTTGCTTGACTTGTAGCCAA
ACACAAGTAAAATGATTAAGCAACAAATGTATTTGTGAAGCTTGGTTTTTAGGTTGTTGTGTTGTGTGTG
CTTGTGCTCTATAATAATACTATCCAGGGGCTGGAGAGGTGGCTCGGAGTTCAAGAGCACAGACTGCTCT
TCCAGAAGTCCTGAGTTCAATTCCCAGCAACCACATGGTGGCTCACAACCATCTGTAATGGGATCTGATG
CCCTCTTCTGGTGTGTCTGAAGACCACAAGTGTATTCACATTAAATAAATAAATCCTCCTTCTTCTTCTT
TTTTTTTTTTTTAAAGAGAATACTGTCTCCAGTAGAATTTACTGAAGTAATGAAATACTTTGTGTTTGTT
CCAATATGGTAGCCAATAATCAAATTACTCTTTAAGCACTGGAAATGTTACCAAGGAACTAATTTTTATT
TGAAGTGTAACTGTGGACAGAGGAGCCATAACTGCAGACTTGTGGGATACAGAAGACCAATGCAGACTTT
AATGTCTTTTCTCTTACACTAAGCAATAAAGAAATAAAAATTGAACTTCTAGTATCCTATTTGTTTAAAC
TGCTAGCTTTACTTAACTTTTGTGCTTCATCTATACAAAGCTGAAAGCTAAGTCTGCAGCCATTACTAAA
CATGAAAGCAAGTAATGATAATTTTGGATTTCAAAAATGTAGGGCCAGAGTTTAGCCAGCCAGTGGTGGT
GCTTGCCTTTATGCCTTTAATCCCAGCACTCTGGAGGCAGAGACAGGCAGATCTCTGAGTTTGAGCCCAG
CCTGGTCTACACATCAAGTTCTATCTAGGATAGCCAGGAATACACACAGAAACCCTGTTGGGGAGGGGGG
CTCTGAGATTTCATAAAATTATAATTGAAGCATTCCCTAATGAGCCACTATGGATGTGGCTAAATCCGTC
TACCTTTCTGATGAGATTTGGGTATTATTTTTTCTGTCTCTGCTGTTGGTTGGGTCTTTTGACACTGTGG
GCTTTCTTTAAAGCCTCCTTCCTGCCATGTGGTCTCTTGTTTGCTACTAACTTCCCATGGCTTAAATGGC
ATGGCTTTTTGCCTTCTAAGGGCAGCTGCTGAGATTTGCAGCCTGATTTCCAGGGTGGGGTTGGGAAATC
TTTCAAACACTAAAATTGTCCTTTAATTTTTTTTTTAAAAAATGGGTTATATAATAAACCTCATAAAATA
GTTATGAGGAGTGAGGTGGACTAATATTAAATGAGTCCCTCCCCTATAAAAGAGCTATTAAGGCTTTTTG
TCTTATACTTAACTTTTTTTTTAAATGTGGTATCTTTAGAACCAAGGGTCTTAGAGTTTTAGTATACAGA
AACTGTTGCATCGCTTAATCAGATTTTCTAGTTTCAAATCCAGAGAATCCAAATTCTTCACAGCCAAAGT
CAAATTAAGAATTTCTGACTTTTAATGTTAATTTGCTTACTGTGAATATAAAAATGATAGCTTTTCCTGA
GGCAGGGTCTCACTATGTATCTCTGCCTGATCTGCAACAAGATATGTAGACTAAAGTTCTGCCTGCTTTT
GTCTCCTGAATACTAAGGTTAAAATGTAGTAATACTTTTGGAACTTGCAGGTCAGATTCTTTTATAGGGG
ACACACTAAGGGAGCTTGGGTGATAGTTGGTAAAATGTGTTTCAAGTGATGAAAACTTGAATTATTATCA
CCGCAACCTACTTTTTAAAAAAAAAAGCCAGGCCTGTTAGAGCATGCTTAAGGGATCCCTAGGACTTGCT
GAGCACACAAGAGTAGTTACTTGGCAGGCTCCTGGTGAGAGCATATTTCAAAAAACAAGGCAGACAACCA
AGAAACTACAGTTAAGGTTACCTGTCTTTAAACCATCTGCATATACACAGGGATATTAAAATATTCCAAA
TAATATTTCATTCAAGTTTTCCCCCATCAAATTGGGACATGGATTTCTCCGGTGAATAGGCAGAGTTGGA
AACTAAACAAATGTTGGTTTTGTGATTTGTGAAATTGTTTTCAAGTGATAGTTAAAGCCCATGAGATACA
GAACAAAGCTGCTATTTCGAGGTCTCTTGGTTTATACTCAGAAGCACTTCTTTGGGTTTCCCTGCACTAT
CCTGATCATGTGCTAGGCCTACCTTAGGCTGATTGTTGTTCAAATAAACTTAAGTTTCCTGTCAGGTGAT
GTCATATGATTTCATATATCAAGGCAAAACATGTTATATATGTTAAACATTTGTACTTAATGTGAAAGTT
AGGTCTTTGTGGGTTTGATTTTTAATTTTCAAAACCTGAGCTAAATAAGTCATTTTTACATGTCTTACAT
TTGGTGGAATTGTATAATTGTGGTTTGCAGGCAAGACTCTCTGACCTAGTAACCCTACCTATAGAGCACT
TTGCTGGGTCACAAGTCTAGGAGTCAAGCATTTCACCTTGAAGTTGAGACGTTTTGTTAGTGTATACTAG
TTTATATGTTGGAGGACATGTTTATCCAGAAGATATTCAGGACTATTTTTGACTGGGCTAAGGAATTGAT
TCTGATTAGCACTGTTAGTGAGCATTGAGTGGCCTTTAGGCTTGAATTGGAGTCACTTGTATATCTCAAA
TAATGCTGGCCTTTTTTAAAAAGCCCTTGTTCTTTATCACCCTGTTTTCTACATAATTTTTGTTCAAAGA
AATACTTGTTTGGATCTCCTTTTGACAACAATAGCATGTTTTCAAGCCATATTTTTTTTCCTTTTTTTTT
TTTTTTTTGGTTTTTCGAGACAGGGTTTCTCTGTATAGCCCTGGCTGTCCTGGAACTCACTTTGTAGACC
AGGCTGGCCTCGAACTCAGAAATCCGCCTGCCTCTGCCTCCTGAGTGCCGGGATTAAAGGCGTGCACCAC
CACGCCTGGCTAAGTTGGATATTTTGTTATATAACTATAACCAATACTAACTCCACTGGGTGGATTTTTA
ATTCAGTCAGTAGTCTTAAGTGGTCTTTATTGGCCCTTCATTAAAATCTACTGTTCACTCTAACAGAGGC
TGTTGGTACTAGTGGCACTTAAGCAACTTCCTACGGATATACTAGCAGATTAAGGGTCAGGGATAGAAAC
TAGTCTAGCGTTTTGTATACCTACCAGCTTTATACTACCTTGTTCTGATAGAAATATTTCAGGACATCTA
GCTTATCGATACCGTCGACGTTCGAACACGTGGAATTCCTGCAGCCCGGGGGATCCACTAGTTCTAGAGC
GGCCGCCACCGCGGTGGAGCTCCAATTCGCCCTATAGTGAGTCGTATTACGCGCGCTCACTGGCCGTCGT
TTTACAACGTCGTGACTGGGAAAACCCTGGCGTTACCCAACTTAATCGCCTTGCAGCACATCCCCCTTTC
GCCAGCTGGCGTAATAGCGAAGAGGCCCGCACCGATCGCCCTTCCCAACAGTTGCGCAGCCTGAATGGCG
AATGG
